Addgene plasmid #188602: pSC5
Purpose: (Empty Backbone) Superior Conjugative Plasmid to Diverse Yeast
Depositing lab: Bogumil Karas. Publication: Superior Conjugative Plasmids Delivered by Bacteria to Diverse Fungi. Cochrane RR, Shrestha A, Severo de Almeida MM, Agyare-Tabbi M, Brumwell SL, Hamadache S, Meaney JS, Nucifora DP, Say HH, Sharma J, Soltysiak MPM, Tong C, Van Belois K, Walker EJL, Lachance MA, Gloor GB, Edgell DR, Shapiro RS, Karas BJ. Biodes Res. 2022 Aug 19;2022:9802168. doi: 10.34133/2022/9802168. eCollection 2022. PubMed 37850145.
Backbone
  Vector backbone: pTA-Mob 2.0
  Backbone size (bp): 57000
  Modifications to backbone: Deletion: pTA-Mob 2.0 ΔIstA-TraB Plasmid Size: 55750 bp
  Vector type: Bacterial Expression, Yeast Expression, Synthetic Biology
  Selectable markers: HIS3
Growth in bacteria
  Bacterial resistance: Gentamicin, 10 μg/mL
  Growth temperature: 37°C
  Growth strain: EPI300 (Epicentre)
  Copy number: Low Copy
Terms and licenses: Academic/Nonprofit Terms; Industry Terms: Not Available to Industry
How to cite: pSC5 was a gift from Bogumil Karas (Addgene plasmid # 188602 ; http://n2t.net/addgene:188602 ; RRID:Addgene_188602)
