[The description below was written by a language model from this plasmid's Addgene catalogue record and pLannotate feature annotations shown in this document.]
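Description:
pSC5 is a large (about 55.7 kb), low-copy, self-transmissible conjugative plasmid derived from pTA-Mob 2.0 by a deletion described in the record as ΔIstA-TraB. It is catalogued as an empty backbone for bacterial, yeast and synthetic-biology work, described as a "superior" plasmid for conjugation to diverse yeasts. In bacteria it is selected with gentamicin, through the aacC1 acetyltransferase (GmR) downstream of a class 1 integron Pc promoter. The annotated replication functions are the broad-host-range pBBR1 oriV with its Rep protein, and the IncP trfA replication initiator. Short fragments of tetracycline, chloramphenicol and β-lactamase genes are also detected and appear to be cloning remnants rather than working markers.

Most of the plasmid consists of RK2/RP4-type IncP functions. These include transfer genes (traC, traD, traF, traG, the relaxase traI, traJ, traK–traN and trbE) that build the relaxosome and mating apparatus. They also include the korA/korB/korC regulators, the kla and kle operons, parA/parB partitioning genes and the parDE toxin–antitoxin stability system. Two copies of the incP oriT with adjacent traJ are annotated: one in the native transfer region and one beside the yeast cassette.

That cassette carries the S. cerevisiae HIS3 promoter and gene for histidine prototrophy selection, plus a CEN6/ARS element for stable, low-copy maintenance in yeast. Two streptothricin/nourseothricin acetyltransferase genes are also annotated, which would provide a dominant drug marker useful in non-auxotrophic fungi, although their promoters are not annotated. The plasmid is used for direct bacterium-to-fungus DNA delivery, with the donor cell carrying all transfer functions in cis. The sequence is labelled a partial NGS result, though its length closely matches the stated plasmid size.
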