Features (pLannotate 1.2.2; 47 found; start..end, strand, type, name):
    395..1057    +  CDS            pBBR1 Rep: replication protein for the broad-host-range plasmid pBBR1 from Bordetella bronchiseptica
   1118..1187    +  CDS            TcR (fragment): tetracycline efflux protein; tet; confers resistance to tetracycline
   1483..1569    -  CDS            MRM1 (fragment): MRM1_YEAST - Also known as PET56 From Saccharomyces cerevisiae (strain ATCC 204508 / S288c) (Baker's yeast).
   1619..1807    +  promoter       HIS3 promoter: S. cerevisiae HIS3
   1808..2470    +  CDS            HIS3: imidazoleglycerol-phosphate dehydratase, required for histidine biosynthesis; S. cerevisiae HIS3; yeast auxotrophic marker
   2631..3139    +  misc_feature   CEN/ARS: S. cerevisiae CEN6 centromere fused to an autonomously replicating sequence
   3282..3391    +  oriT           oriT: incP origin of transfer
   3424..3795    +  CDS            traJ: oriT-recognizing protein; traJ
   4517..5086    +  CDS            NrsR: nourseothricin acetyltransferase; Streptomyces noursei nat1; confers resistance to nourseothricin
   6492..6611    -  CDS            tetR (fragment): TETR1_ECOLX - Experimental evidence at protein level: Swiss-Prot protein existence level 1. TetR is the repressor of the tetracycline resistance element; its N-terminal region forms a helix-turn-helix structure and binds DNA. Binding of tetracycline to TetR reduces the repressor affinity for the tetracycline resistance gene (tetA) promoter operator sites. From Escherichia coli.
   6631..7779    -  CDS            trfA: trans-acting replication protein that binds to and activates oriV
   8560..8646    +  CDS            trfB (fragment): KORA1_ECOLX - Also known as korA. Protein predicted: Swiss-Prot protein existence level 4. In conjunction with KorB, inhibits the transcription of kilA, trfA and korAB operons. In conjunction with KorC is responsible for the negative control of kilC and kilE operons. From Escherichia coli.
  10751..13186   +  CDS            trbE: TRBE_RHIRD - Protein inferred from homology: Swiss-Prot protein existence level 3. From Rhizobium radiobacter (Agrobacterium tumefaciens) (Agrobacterium radiobacter).
  23641..24297   -  CDS            parA: PARA4_ECOLX - Protein inferred from homology: Swiss-Prot protein existence level 3. Involved in plasmid partition. From Escherichia coli.
  24261..25103   -  CDS            parB: PARB4_ECOLX - Protein predicted: Swiss-Prot protein existence level 4. Involved in plasmid partition. From Escherichia coli.
  25232..25480   +  CDS            parD: PARD_ECOLX - Experimental evidence at protein level: Swiss-Prot protein existence level 1. Antitoxin component of a type II toxin-antitoxin (TA) system involved in plasmid partition. Inhibits the anti-DNA gyrase activity of toxin ParE; reverses and restores gyrase catalytic activity in vitro. The parDE operon alone is capable of stabilizing an RK2-derived minireplicon under defined growth conditions in several different Gram- negative bacteria. It does so by the post-segregational killing (PSK) of plasmid-free cells, also referred to as a plasmid addiction system. Binds its own promoter, autor
  25480..25788   +  CDS            parE: PARE_ECOLX - Experimental evidence at protein level: Swiss-Prot protein existence level 1. Toxin component of a type II toxin-antitoxin (TA) system involved in plasmid partition. Acts by inhibiting DNA gyrase, converting supercoiled plasmid DNA into a singly cleaved linear form in an ATP-dependent fashion. To do so it probably interacts with one of the gyrase subunits. Gyrase inhibition is prevented by antitoxin ParD, and is reversed in vitro by incubation with ParD. In cells that have lost the plasmid filamentation and growth inhibition occur; this is suppressed when ParD is supplied in trans
  27318..27887   +  CDS            sta: STA_STRLA - Experimental evidence at protein level: Swiss-Prot protein existence level 1. Involved in resistance to streptothricin, a broad-spectrum antibiotic produced by streptomycetes. Detoxifies streptothricin via acetylation of the beta amino group of the first beta-lysyl moiety of streptothricin. From Streptomyces lavendulae.
  28928..32110   -  CDS            traC: TRAC4_ECOLX - Experimental evidence at protein level: Swiss-Prot protein existence level 1. Required for autonomous replication in E.coli. Transferred into the recipient cell during bacterial conjugation. Catalyzes the synthesis of short oligoribonucleotide primers with CpA or pCpA at their 5'-termini on a single-stranded template DNA. From Escherichia coli.
  32120..32380   -  CDS            traD: TRAD4_ECOLX - Protein predicted: Swiss-Prot protein existence level 4. From Escherichia coli.
  34617..35147   -  CDS            traF: TRAF4_ECOLX - Protein inferred from homology: Swiss-Prot protein existence level 3. Required for donor-specific phage sensitivity. May be involved in pilus assembly. From Escherichia coli.
  35147..37051   -  CDS            traG: TRAG4_ECOLX - Experimental evidence at protein level: Swiss-Prot protein existence level 1. Required for conjugative transfer of plasmid RP4. Binds tightly and specifically to the relaxase TraI. Can also bind to DNA without sequence specificity. May form a pore-like structure that could serve as a channel for DNA transfer. From Escherichia coli.
  37051..39243   -  CDS            traI: TRAI6_ECOLX - Experimental evidence at protein level: Swiss-Prot protein existence level 1. The initiation process of transfer DNA synthesis requires the interaction of at least three plasmid-specific components (TraH, I, and J) at the transfer origin resulting in the assembly of a specialised nucleoprotein complex - the relaxosome. Site- and strand-specific cleavage at the transfer origin is dependent on TraI and TraJ. From Escherichia coli.
  39281..39652   -  CDS            traJ: oriT-recognizing protein; traJ
  39685..39794   -  oriT           oriT: incP origin of transfer
  40020..40421   +  CDS            traK: TRAK4_ECOLX - Experimental evidence at protein level: Swiss-Prot protein existence level 1. From Escherichia coli.
  40424..41146   +  CDS            traL: TRAL4_ECOLX - Experimental evidence at protein level: Swiss-Prot protein existence level 1. From Escherichia coli.
  41146..41580   +  CDS            traM: TRAM4_ECOLX - Experimental evidence at protein level: Swiss-Prot protein existence level 1. From Escherichia coli.
  41639..42982   -  CDS            traN: TRAN4_ECOLX - Protein predicted: Swiss-Prot protein existence level 4. From Escherichia coli.
  45742..46815   -  CDS            korB: KORB2_ECOLX - Experimental evidence at protein level: Swiss-Prot protein existence level 1. In conjunction with KorA, inhibits the transcription of the kilA, trfA and korAB operons. Is also involved in the negative control of the kilB operon. From Escherichia coli.
  47591..47893   -  CDS            trfB: KORA2_ECOLX - Also known as korA. Experimental evidence at protein level: Swiss-Prot protein existence level 1. In conjunction with KorB, inhibits the transcription of kilA, trfA and korAB operons. In conjunction with KorC is responsible for the negative control of kilC and kilE operons. From Escherichia coli.
  48070..49020   -  CDS            klaC: KLAC_ECOLX - Also known as telB. Protein predicted: Swiss-Prot protein existence level 4. Belongs to the kla operon, which is associated with cryptic tellurite resistance, and IncW plasmid fertility inhibition. From Escherichia coli.
  49020..50153   -  CDS            klaB: KLAB_ECOLX - Also known as telA. Protein inferred from homology: Swiss-Prot protein existence level 3. Belongs to the kla operon, which is associated with cryptic tellurite resistance, and IncW plasmid fertility inhibition. From Escherichia coli.
  50174..50944   -  CDS            klaA: KLAA_ECOLX - Also known as kilA. Protein predicted: Swiss-Prot protein existence level 4. Belongs to the kla operon, which is associated with cryptic tellurite resistance, and IncW plasmid fertility inhibition. From Escherichia coli.
  51070..51381   -  CDS            kleF: KLEF2_ECOLX - Also known as kcrB4. Protein predicted: Swiss-Prot protein existence level 4. From Escherichia coli.
  51412..51732   -  CDS            kleE: KLEE2_ECOLX - Also known as kcrB3. Protein predicted: Swiss-Prot protein existence level 4. From Escherichia coli.
  51847..52041   -  CDS            kleD: KLED2_ECOLX - Also known as kcrB2. Protein predicted: Swiss-Prot protein existence level 4. From Escherichia coli.
  52081..52308   -  CDS            kleC: KLEC2_ECOLX - Also known as kcrB1. Protein predicted: Swiss-Prot protein existence level 4. From Escherichia coli.
  52464..52676   -  CDS            kleB: KLEB2_ECOLX - Also known as kcrA2. Protein predicted: Swiss-Prot protein existence level 4. From Escherichia coli.
  52728..52958   -  CDS            kleA: KLEA2_ECOLX - Also known as kcrA1. Protein predicted: Swiss-Prot protein existence level 4. From Escherichia coli.
  53187..53441   -  CDS            korC: KORC2_ECOLX - Protein predicted: Swiss-Prot protein existence level 4. Acts with KorA as corepressor in the control of the kilC and kilE operons. From Escherichia coli.
  53467..54168   -  CDS            klcB (fragment): KLCB2_ECOLX - Experimental evidence at transcript level: Swiss-Prot protein existence level 2. From Escherichia coli.
  54291..54539   -  CDS            bla(M) (fragment): β-lactamase lacking the signal sequence; bla(M); allows cytosolic expression of β-lactamase
  54613..55146   -  CDS            GmR: gentamycin acetyltransferase; aacC1; confers resistance to gentamycin
  55335..55363   -  promoter       Pc promoter: intI1 (promoter lies within the coding sequence); class 1 integron promoter
  55401..55494   +  CDS            CmR (fragment): chloramphenicol acetyltransferase; cat; confers resistance to chloramphenicol
  55506..394     +  rep_origin     pBBR1 oriV (fragment) (across the origin): replication origin of the broad-host-range plasmid pBBR1 from Bordetella bronchiseptica; requires the pBBR1 Rep protein for replication
>Addgene plasmid #188602 | pSC5 | addgene full sequence | sequence record 379039 | Addgene Partial NGS Result
CGGCGAGTGCGGGGGTTCCAAGGGGGCAGCGCCACCTTGGGCAAGGCCGAAGGCCGCGCAGTCGATCAAC
AAGCCCCGGAGGGGCCACTTTTTGCCGGAGGGGGAGCCGCGCCGAAGGCGTGGGGGAACCCCGCAGGGGT
GCCCTTCTTTGGGCACCAAAGAACTAGATATAGGGCGAAATGCGAAAGACTTAAAAATCAACAACTTAAA
AAAGGGGGGTACGCAACAGCTCATTGCGGCACCCCCCGCAATAGCTCATTGCGTAGGTTAAAGAAAATCT
GTAATTGACTGCCACTTTTACGCAACGCATAATTGTTGTCGCGCTGCCGAAAAGTTGCAGCTGATTGCGC
ATGGTGCCGCAACCGTGCGGCACCCCTACCGCATGGAGATAAGCATGGCCACGCAGTCCAGAGAAATCGG
CATTCAAGCCAAGAACAAGCCCGGTCACTGGGTGCAAACGGAACGCAAAGCGCATGAGGCGTGGGCCGGG
CTTATTGCGAGGAAACCCACGGCGGCAATGCTGCTGCATCACCTCGTGGCGCAGATGGGCCACCAGAACG
CCGTGGTGGTCAGCCAGAAGACACTTTCCAAGCTCATCGGACGTTCTTTGCGGACGGTCCAATACGCAGT
CAAGGACTTGGTGGCCGAGCGCTGGATCTCCGTCGTGAAGCTCAACGGCCCCGGCACCGTGTCGGCCTAC
GTGGTCAATGACCGCGTGGCGTGGGGCCAGCCCCGCGACCAGTTGCGCCTGTCGGTGTTCAGTGCCGCCG
TGGTGGTTGATCACGACGACCAGGACGAATCGCTGTTGGGGCATGGCGACCTGCGCCGCATCCCGACCCT
GTATCCGGGCGAGCAGCAACTACCGACCGGCCCCGGCGAGGAGCCGCCCAGCCAGCCCGGCATTCCGGGC
ATGGAACCAGACCTGCCAGCCTTGACCGAAACGGAGGAATGGGAACGGCGCGGGCAGCAGCGCCTGCCGA
TGCCCGATGAGCCGTGTTTTCTGGACGATGGCGAGCCGTTGGAGCCGCCGACACGGGTCACGCTGCCGCG
CCGGTAGCACTTGGGTTGCGCAGCAACCCGTAAGTGCGCTGTTCCAGACTATCGGCTGTAGCCGCCTCGC
CGCCCTATACCTTGTCTGCCTCCCCGCGTTGCGTCGCGGTGCATGGAGCCGGGCCACCTCGACCTGAATG
GAAGCCGGCGGCACCTCGCTAACGGATTCACCGTTTTTATCAGGCTCTGGGAGGCAGAATAAATGATCAT
ATCGTCAATTATTACCTCCACGGGGAGAGCCTGAGCAAACTGGCCTCAGGCATTTGAGAAGCACACGGTC
ACACTGCTTCCGGTAGTCAATAAACCGGTAAACCAGCAATAGACATAAGCGGCTATTTAACGACCCTGCC
CTGAACCGACGACCGGGTCGAATTTGCTTTCGAATTTCTGCCATTCATCCGCTTATTATCACTTATTCAG
GCGTAGCACCAGGCGTTTAACTTAATTAATAAGAGCTTGGTGAGCGCTAGGAGTCACTGCCAGGTATCGT
TTGAACACGGCATTAGTCAGGGAAGTCATAACACAGTCCTTTCCCGCAATTTTCTTTTTCTATTACTCTT
GGCCTCCTCTAGTACACTCTATATTTTTTTATGCCTCGGTAATGATTTTCATTTTTTTTTTTTCCACCTA
GCGGATGACTCTTTTTTTTTCTTAGCGATTGGCATTATCACATAATGAATTATACATTATATAAAGTAAT
GTGATTTCTTCGAAGAATATACTAAAAAATGAGCAGGCAAGATAAACGAAGGCAAAGATGACAGAGCAGA
AAGCCCTAGTAAAGCGTATTACAAATGAAACCAAGATTCAGATTGCGATCTCTTTAAAGGGTGGTCCCCT
AGCGATAGAGCACTCGATCTTCCCAGAAAAAGAGGCAGAAGCAGTAGCAGAACAGGCCACACAATCGCAA
GTGATTAACGTCCACACAGGTATAGGGTTTCTGGACCATATGATACATGCTCTGGCCAAGCATTCCGGCT
GGTCGCTAATCGTTGAGTGCATTGGTGACTTACACATAGACGACCATCACACCACTGAAGACTGCGGGAT
TGCTCTCGGTCAAGCTTTTAAAGAGGCCCTAGGGGCCGTGCGTGGAGTAAAAAGGTTTGGATCAGGATTT
GCGCCTTTGGATGAGGCACTTTCCAGAGCGGTGGTAGATCTTTCGAACAGGCCGTACGCAGTTGTCGAAC
TTGGTTTGCAAAGGGAGAAAGTAGGAGATCTCTCTTGCGAGATGATCCCGCATTTTCTTGAAAGCTTTGC
AGAGGCTAGCAGAATTACCCTCCACGTTGATTGTCTGCGAGGCAAGAATGATCATCACCGTAGTGAGAGT
GCGTTCAAGGCTCTTGCGGTTGCCATAAGAGAAGCCACCTCGCCCAATGGTACCAACGATGTTCCCTCCA
CCAAAGGTGTTCTTATGTAGTGACACCGATTATTTAAAGCTGCAGCATACGATATATATACATGTGTATA
TATGTATACCTATGAATGTCAGTAAGTATGTATACGAACAGTATGATACTGAAGATGACAAGGTAATGCA
TCATTCTATACGTGTCATTCTGAACGAGGCGCGCTTTCCTATCACGTGCTATAAAAATAATTATAATTTA
AATTTTTTAATATAAATATATAAATTAAAAATAGAAAGTAAAAAAAGAAATTAAAGAAAAAATAGTTTTT
GTTTTCCGAAGATGTAAATCTAGAGACTCTAGGGGGATCGCCAACAAATACTACCTTTTATCTTGCTCTT
CCTGCTCTCAGGTATTAATGCCGAATTGTTTCATCTTGTCTGTGTAGAAGACCACACACGAAAATCCTGT
GATTTTACATTTTACTTATCGTTAATCGAATGTATATCTATTTAATCTGCTTTTCTTGTCTAATAAATAT
ATATGTAAAGTACGCTTTTTGTTGAAATTTTTTAAACCTTTGTTTATTTTTTTTTCTTCATTCCGTAACT
CTTCTACCTTCTTTATTTACTTTCTAAAATCCAAATACAAAACATAAAAATAAATAAACACAGAGTAAAT
TCCCAAATTATTCCATCATTAAAAGATACGAGGCGCGTGTAAGTTACAGGCAAGCGATCCACTAGTATCT
TCCGCTGCATAACCCTGCTTCGGGGTCATTATAGCGATTTTTTCGGTATATCCATCCTTTTTCGCACGAT
ATACAGGATTTTGCCAAAGGGTTCGTGTAGACTTTCCTTGGTGTATCCAACGGCGTCAGCCGGGCAGGAT
AGGTGAAGTAGGCCCACCCGCGAGCGGGTGTTCCTTCTTCACTGTCCCTTATTCGCACCTGGCGGTGCTC
AACGGGAATCCTGCTCTGCGAGGCTGGCCGGCTACCGCCGGCGTAACAGATGAGGGCAAGCGGATGGCTG
ATGAAACCAAGCCAACCAGGAAGGGCAGCCCACCTATCAAGGTGTACTGCCTTCCAGACGAACGAAGAGC
GATTGAGGAAAAGGCGGCGGCGGCCGGCATGAGCCTGTCGGCCTACCTGCTGGCCGTCGGCCAGGGCTAC
AAAATCACGGGCGTCGTGGACTATGAGCACGTCCGCGAGCTGGCCCGCATCAATGGCGACCTGGGCCGCC
TGGGCGGCCTGCTGAAACTCTGGCTCACCGACGACCCGCGCACGGCGCGGTTCGGTGATGCCACGATCCT
CGCCCTGCTGGCGAAGATCGAAGAGAAGCAGGACGAGCTTGGCAAGGTCATGATGGGCGTGGTCCGCCCG
AGGGCAGAGCCATGACTTTTTTAGCCGCTAAAACGGCCGGGGGGTGCGCGTGATTGCCAAGCACGTCCCC
ATGCGCTCCATCAAGAAGAGGCACTTCGAGCTGTAAGTACATCACCGACGAGCAAGGCAAGACGATCGAG
CTCACTAGCTTGATTGGGATATCTCGCTCGTGCTTGTCGCGTGCTATGTCTTTTAGGGTACTTTGAACCT
ACGTTCGTACTTGTATAATATGATCATCGTATTATCGTTTTTCATCCGTCCAGCGCAAAATGCATTAGCA
GCTAGTCCTAGCGTGCGGAGCTACCTGGACAGGTGCATGACGGATGCGTGTCCTTCAGTGACTTTCTAAT
TAACAGTAACTTCTTTACTTATGTTTCAGTTTGTAAGAAGCGGGATTCGCTAGTCGGTTGACATCTGATT
GGACTGCGTCGGCACATGAAAACTACATTGTGAAATCTGCTAAAACTCCGGGTATCTCTGACACAAAACG
ATTCGGCTTCGCAATTTCAACATTACGGTCAAGGCTAACGTATCTTTCTCGGTCAACTTCAGATTATGCC
GATTAAATTGTCGTAGCTTTCAAGGCGTTTTGAGTACTGCGGCAGTTGTTGAACCTGCAAGGAGAAGATC
TCGACAACAGAATAAAGCGAAAAATGGGTCTCATGCACTAACACTCAGGCCTCCCTCATAATCTCTGTTT
GAGTTTACCAACAACACATATATACATTTCGACAAAATGACCACTCTTGACGACACGGCTTACCGGTACC
GCACCAGTGTCCCGGGGGACGCCGAGGCCATCGAGGCACTGGATGGGTCCTTCACCACCGACACCGTCTT
CCGCGTCACCGCCACCGGGGACGGCTTCACCCTGCGGGAGGTGCCGGTGGACCCGCCCCTGACCAAGGTG
TTCCCCGACGACGAATCGGACGACGAATCGGACGACGGGGAGGACGGCGACCCGGACTCCCGGACGTTCG
TCGCGTACGGGGACGACGGCGACCTGGCGGGCTTCGTGGTCGTCTCGTACTCCGGCTGGAACCGCCGGCT
GACCGTCGAGGACATCGAGGTCGCCCCGGAGCACCGGGGGCACGGGGTCGGGCGCGCGTTGATGGGGCTC
GCGACGGAGTTCGCCCGCGAGCGGGGCGCCGGGCACCTCTGGCTGGAGGTCACCAACGTCAACGCACCGG
CGATCCACGCGTACCGGCGGATGGGGTTCACCCTCTGCGGCCTGGACACCGCCCTGTACGACGGCACCGC
CTCGGACGGCGAGCAGGCGCTCTACATGAGCATGCCCTGCCCCTGATTTTGTTACATTTACTGACTTCAA
GGAGTCGAGGAATCGATACTGCCGTCGTTTCCAGGATCCGAGGTTTCATAAACTCTGTTAACGTTATAGA
AACAGACTTACCTCTCCTACGCCATTCACGTAATATTCGCAATATGCTATTCTTCCTCTGAAGACCAGGT
TTATGTGCTGCCTGAAACTATTTCAATAAGTCAGCTGCACTTGCACAGGGTTTCACAAGGAAAGCGTGTC
TTTTTTTCCAACGTAGGCGTCGCTTTCGTCTGACTCTTACTCTTACATTCACAGCCAATACTTACAATTA
GTAAAAAACCTGTGCTCGAGAGTGAAAACTCTAGGAGTGCGGTTGGAACGTTGGCCCAGCCAGATACTCC
CGATCACGAGCAGGACGCCGATGATTTGAAGCGCACTCAGCGTCTGATCCAAGAACAACCATCCTAGCAA
CACGGCGGTCCCCGGGCTGAGAAAGCCCAGTAAGGAAACAACTGTAGGTTCGAGTCGCGAGATCCCCCGG
AACCAAAGGAAGTAGGTTAAACCCGCTCCGATCAGGCCGAGCCACGCCAGGCCGAGAACATTGGTTCCTG
TAGGCATCGGGATTGGCGGATCAAACACTAAAGCTACTGGAACGAGCAGAAGTCCTCCGGCCGCCAGTTG
CCAGGCGGTAAAGGTGAGCAGAGGCACGGGAGGTTGCCACTTGCGGGTCAGCACGGTTCCGAACGCCATG
GAAACCGCCCCCGCCAGGCCCGCTGCGACGCCGACAGGATCTAGCGCTGCGTTTGGTGTCAACACCAACA
GCGCCACGCCCGCAGTTCCGCAAATAGCCCCCAGGACCGCCATCAATCGTATCGGGCTACCTAGCAGAGC
GGCAGAGATAAACACGACCATCAGCGGCTGCACAGCGCCTATCGTCGCCGCGACCCCGCCCGGCAGGCGG
TAGACCGAAATAAACAACAAGCTCCAGAATAGCGAAATATTAAGTGCGCCGAGGATGAAGATGCGCATCC
ACCAGATTCCCGTTGGAATCTGTCGGACGATCATCACGAGCAATAAACCCGCCGGCAACGCCCGCAGCAG
CATACCGGCGACCCCTCGGCCTCGCTGTTCGGGCTCCACGAAAACGCCGGACAGATGCGCCTTGTGAGCG
TCCTTGGGGCCGTCCTCCTGTTTGAAGACCGACAGCCCAATGATCTCGCCGTCGATGTAGGCGCCGAACG
CCACGGCATCTCGCAACCGTTCAGCGAACGCCTCCATGGGCTTTTTCTCCTCGTGCTCGTAAACGGACCC
GAACATCTCTGGAGCTTTCTTCAGGGCCGACAATCGGATCTCGCGGAAATCCTGCACGTCGGCCGCTCCA
AGCCGTCGAATCTGAGCCTTAATCACAATTGTCAATTTTAATCCTCTGTTTATCGGCAGTTCGTAGAGCG
CGCCGTGCGTCCCGAGCGATACTGAGCGAAGCAAGTGCGTCGAGCAGTGCCCGCTTGTTCCTGAAATGCC
AGTAAAGCGCTGGCTGCTGAACCCCCAGCCGGAACTGACCCCACAAGGCCCTAGCGTTTGCAATGCACCA
GGTCATCATTGACCCAGGCGTGTTCCACCAGGCCGCTGCCTCGCAACTCTTCGCAGGCTTCGCCGACCTG
CTCGCGCCACTTCTTCACGCGGGTGGAATCCGATCCGCACATGAGGCGGAAGGTTTCCAGCTTGAGCGGG
TACGGCTCCCGGTGCGAGCTGAAATAGTCGAACATCCGTCGGGCCGTCGGCGACAGCTTGCGGTACTTCT
CCCATATGAATTTCGTGTAGTGGTCGCCAGCAAACAGCACGACGATTTCCTCGTCGATCAGGACCTGGCA
ACGGGACGTTTTCTTGCCACGGTCCAGGACGCGGAAGCGGTGCAGCAGCGACACCGATTCCAGGTGCCCA
ACGCGGTCGGACGTGAAGCCCATCGCCGTCGCCTGTAGGCGCGACAGGCATTCCTCGGCCTTCGTGTAAT
ACCGGCCATTGATCGACCAGCCCAGGTCCTGGCAAAGCTCGTAGAACGTGAAGGTGATCGGCTCGCCGAT
AGGGGTGCGCTTCGCGTACTCCAACACCTGCTGCCACACCAGTTCGTCATCGTCGGCCCGCAGCTCGACG
CCGGTGTAGGTGATCTTCACGTCCTTGTTGACGTGGAAAATGACCTTGTTTTGCAGCGCCTCGCGCGGGA
TTTTCTTGTTGCGCGTGGTGAACAGGGCAGAGCGGGCCGTGTCGTTTGGCATCGCTCGCATCGTGTCCGG
CCACGGCGCAATATCGAACAAGGAAAGCTGCATTTCCTTGATCTGCTGCTTCGTGTGTTTCAGCAACGCG
GCCTGCTTGGCCTCGCTGACCTGTTTTGCCAGGTCCTCGCCGGCGGTTTTTCGCTTCTTGGTCGTCATAG
TTCCTCGCGTGTCGATGGTCATCGACTTCGCCAAACCTGCCGCCTCCTGTTCGAGACGACGCGAACGCTC
CACGGCGGCCGATGGCGCGGGCAGGGCAGGGGGAGCCAGTTGCACGCTGTCGCGCTCGATCTTGGCCGTA
GCTTGCTGGACCATCGAGCCGACGGACTGGAAGGTTTCGCGGGGCGCACGCATGACGGTGCGGCTTGCGA
TGGTTTCGGCATCCTCGGCGGAAAACCCCGCGTCGATCAGTTCTTGCCTGTATGCCTTCCGGTCAAACGT
CCGATTCATTCACCCTCCTTGCGGGATTGCCCCGACTCACGCCGGGGCAATGTGCCCTTATTCCTGATTT
GACCCGCCTGGTGCCTTGGTGTCCAGATAATCCACCTTATCGGCAATGAAGTCGGTCCCGTAGACCGTCT
GGCCGTCCTTCTCGTACTTGGTATTCCGAATCTTGCCCTGCACGAATACCAGCGACCCCTTGCCCAAATA
CTTGCCGTGGGCCTCGGCCTGAGAGCCAAAACACTTGATGCGGAAGAAGTCGGTGCGCTCCTGCTTGTCG
CCGGCATCGTTGCGCCACTCTTCATTAACCGCTATATCGAAAATTGCTTGCGGCTTGTTAGAATTGCCAT
GACGTACCTCGGTGTCACGGGTAAGATTACCGATAAACTGGAACTGATTATGGCTCATATCGAAAGTCTC
CTTGAGAAAGGAGACTCTAGTTTAGCTAAACATTGGTTCCGCTGTCAAGAACTTTAGCGGCTAAAATTTT
GCGGGCCGCGACCAAAGGTGCGAGGGGCGGCTTCCGCTGTGTACAACCAGATATTTTTCACCAACATCCT
TCGTCTGCTCGATGAGCGGGGCATGACGAAACATGAGCTGTCGGAGAGGGCAGGGGTTTCAATTTCGTTT
TTATCAGACTTAACCAACGGTAAGGCCAACCCCTCGTTGAAGGTGATGGAGGCCATTGCCGACGCCCTGG
AAACTCCCCTACCTCTTCTCCTGGAGTCCACCGACCTTGACCGCGAGGCACTCGCGGAGATTGCGGGTCA
TCCTTTCAAGAGCAGCGTGCCGCCCGGATACGAACGCATCAGTGTGGTTTTGCCGTCACATAAGGCGTTT
ATCGTAAAGAAATGGGGCGACGACACCCGAAAAAAGCTGCGTGGAAGGCTCTGACGCCAAGGGTTAGGGC
TTGCACTTCCTTCTTTAGCCGCTAAAACGGCCCCTTCTCTGCGGGCCGTCGGCTCGCGCATCATATCGAC
ATCCTCAACGGAAGCCGTGCCGCGAATGGCATCGGGCGGGTGCGCTTTGACAGTTGTTTTCTATCAGAAC
CCCTACGTCGTGCGGTTCGATTAGCTGTTTGTCTTGCAGGCTAAACACTTTCGGTATATCGTTTGCCTGT
GCGATAATGTTGCTAATGATTTGTTGCGTAGGGGTTACTGAAAAGTGAGCGGGAAAGAAGAGTTTCAGAC
CATCAAGGAGCGGGCCAAGCGCAAGCTGGAACGCGACATGGGTGCGGACCTGTTGGCCGCGCTCAACGAC
CCGAAAACCGTTGAAGTCATGCTCAACGCGGACGGCAAGGTGTGGCACGAACGCCTTGGCGAGCCGATGC
GGTACATCTGCGACATGCGGCCCAGCCAGTCGCAGGCGATTATAGAAACGGTGGCCGGATTCCACGGCAA
AGAGGTCACGCGGCATTCGCCCATCCTGGAAGGCGAGTTCCCCTTGGATGGCAGCCGCTTTGCCGGCCAA
TTGCCGCCGGTCGTGGCCGCGCCAACCTTTGCGATCCGCAAGCGCGCGGTCGCCATCTTCACGCTGGAAC
AGTACGTCGAGGCGGGCATCATGACCCGCGAGCAATACGAGGTCATTAAAAGCGCCGTCGCGGCGCATCG
AAACATCCTCGTCATTGGCGGTACTGGCTCGGGCAAGACCACGCTCGTCAACGCGATCATCAATGAAATG
GTCGCCTTCAACCCGTCTGAGCGCGTCGTCATCATCGAGGACACCGGCGAAATCCAGTGCGCCGCAGAGA
ACGCCGTCCAATACCACACCAGCATCGACGTCTCGATGACGCTGCTGCTCAAGACAACGCTGCGTATGCG
CCCCGACCGCATCCTGGTCGGTGAGGTACGTGGCCCCGAAGCCCTTGATCTGTTGATGGCCTGGAACACC
GGGCATGAAGGAGGTGCCGCCACCCTGCACGCAAACAACCCCAAAGCGGGCCTGAGCCGGCTCGCCATGC
TTATCAGCATGCACCCGGATTCACCGAAACCCATTGAGCCGCTGATTGGCGAGGCGGTTCATGTGGTCGT
CCATATCGCCAGGACCCCTAGCGGCCGTCGAGTGCAAGAAATTCTCGAAGTTCTTGGTTACGAGAACGGC
CAGTACATCACCAAAACCCTGTAAGGAGTATTTCCAATGACAACGGCTGTTCCGTTCCGTCTGACCATGA
ATCGCGGCATTTTGTTCTACCTTGCCGTGTTCTTCGTTCTCGCTCTCGCGTTATCCGCGCATCCGGCGAT
GGCC
[234 nt withheld, positions 10015-10248]
GCCGAAATCGCGGCCCTCGGCAACGGGGCGCTGCACCAGGTGCAAGTCGCGGCGGCGGATGCCGTGCGTG
CGGTAGCGGCTGGACGGCTCGCCTAATCATGGCTCTGCGCACGATCCCCATCCGTCGCGCAGGCAACCGA
GAAAACCTGTTCATGGGTGGTGATCGTGAACTGGTGATGTTCTCGGGCCTGATGGCGTTTGCGCTGATTT
TCAGCGCCCAAGAGCTGCGGGCCACCGTGGTCGGTCTGATCCTGTGGTTCGGGGCGCTCTATGCGTTCCG
AATCATGGCGAAGGCCGATCCGAAGATGCGGTTCGTGTACCTGCGTCACCGCCGGTACAAGCCGTATTAC
CCGGCCCGCTCGACCCCGTTCCGCGAGAACACCAATAGCCAAGGGAAGCAATACCGATGATCCAAGCAAT
TGCGATTGCAATCGCGGGCCTCGGCGCGCTTCTGTTGTTCATCCTCTTTGCCCGCATCCGCGCGGTCGAT
GCCGAACTGAAACTGAAAAAGCATCGTTCCAAGGACGCCGGCCTGGCCGATCTGCTCAACTACGCCGCTG
TCGTCGATGACGGCGTAATCGTGGGCAAGAACGGCAGCTTTATGGCTGCCTGGCTGTACGAGGGCGATGA
CAACGCAAGCAGCACCGACCAGCAGCGCGAAGTAGTGTCCGCCCGCATCAACCAGGCCCTCGCGGGCCTG
GGAAGTGGGTGGATGATCCATGTGGACGCCGTGCGGCGTCCTGCTCCGAACTACGCGGAGCGGGGCCTGT
CGGCGTTCCCTGACCGTCTGACGGCAGCGATTGAAGAAGAGCGCCGGCGGCATTTCGAGAGCCTGGGAAC
GATGTACGAGGGCTATTTCGTCCTCACCTTGACCTGGTTCCCGCCGCTGCTCGCCCAGCGCAAGTTCGTC
GAGCTGATGTTTGACGACGACGCGACCGCACCGGATCGCAAGGCGCGCACGCGGGGCCTCATCGACCAAT
TCAAGCGTGACGTGCGCAGCATCGAGTCGCGCCTGTCGTCGGCCGTGTCGCTCACTCGCTTGAAGGGGCA
CAAGATCGTCAACGAGGACGGCACGACCGTCACGCATGACGACTTCCTGCGCTGGCTGCAATTCTGCGTG
ACGGGCCTGCACCATCCGGTGCAGCTCCCCAGCAACCCGATGTACCTGGACGCCCTGGTCGGCGGACAGG
AAATGTGGGGCGGGGTAGTGCCCAAGGTCGGCCGCAAGTTCGTCCAGGTGGTCGCTCTCGAAGGCTTCCC
CTTGGAGTCCTATCCCGGCATCCTGACGGCGCTCGGCGAGCTGCCCTGCGAGTATCGGTGGTCGAGCCGG
TTCATCTTCATGGACCAGCACGAAGCCGTGAAGCACCTCGACAAGTTCCGCAAGAAGTGGCGGCAGAAGA
TTCGCGGCTTCTTCGACCAGGTGTTCAACACGAACACCGGCCCGGTCGATCAGGACGCGCTTTCGATGGT
GGCCGATGCTGAGGCGGCCATTGCCGAAGTCAACAGCGGCATCGTGGCCGTGGGCTACTACACCAGCGTC
GTCGTGCTGATGGATGAGGACCGCACGCGCCTGGAAGCTGCGGCCCGCGATGTTGAAAAGGCCGTCAACC
GGTTGGGCTTTGCCGCGCGCATCGAGTCCATCAACACCCTGGACGCCTTCCTTGGTAGTTTGCCGGGCCA
CGGCGTGGAAAACGTCCGCCGGCCGCTCATCAACACGATGAACCTGGCCGACCTGCTGCCGACCAGCACC
ATCTGGACCGGCAACGCGAACGCGCCATGCCCGATGTACCCGCCGCTGTCGCCGGCGCTCATGCACTGCG
TCACGCAAGGATCAACGCCGTTCCGGCTGAACCTGCACGTGCGCGACCTCGGCCACACCTTTATGTTCGG
GCCGACCGGCGCAGGTAAATCGACGCACCTGGCGATCCTCGCCGCGCAGCTCCGTCGCTATGCCGGCATG
TCGATCTTCGCCTTTGACAAGGGCATGTCGATGTACCCGCTGGCCGCCGGCATCCGTGCGGCCACGAAGG
GCACCAGCGGCCTGCACTTCACCGTGGCGGCCGACGACGAACGCCTGGCGTTCTGCCCGTTGCAGTTCCT
GAGCACCAAGGGCGACCGTGCTTGGGCGATGGAGTGGATCGACACCATCCTGGCGTTGAACGGCGTCGAA
ACGACCCCGGCCCAGCGCAACGAAATCGGCAACGCGATCATGAGCATGCACGCCAGCGGCGCGCGCACGC
TCTCCGAGTTCAGCGTGACGATTCAGGATGAGGCGATCCGCGAGGCGATCCGCCAGTACACCGTCGATGG
CGCAATGGGCCATCTGCTCGACGCCGAAGAGGACGGCTTGGCGCTGTCCGACTTTACAGTGTTCGAGATC
GAAGAGCTGATGAACCTCGGCGAGAAATTCGCCCTGCCTGTGTTGCTCTACCTGTTCCGCCGTATCGAGC
GCGCCCTGACGGGCCAGCCGGCCGTCATCATCCTGGACGAAGCCTGGTTGATGCTCGGCCACCCGGCATT
CCGCGCGAAGATCAGGGAATGGCTCAAGGTGCTGCGTAAGGCCAACTGCCTTGTGCTGATGGCAACGCAG
AGCCTGTCCGACGCCGCCAACAGCGGCATCCTGGACGTGATCGTGGAATCGACCGCGACCAAGATTTTCC
TGCCGAATATTTACGCCAGGGATGAGGACACGGCGGCCCTGTACCGCCGCATGGGCCTGAACGCTCGCCA
GATCGAGATTCTGGCCCAGGCCGTTCCCAAGCGTCAGTACTACTACGTGTCGGAAAACGGCCGCCGTCTC
TACGACCTGGCACTTGGCCCGCTCGCGCTCGCGTTCGTCGGCGCATCCGACAAGGAATCCGTCGCCATCA
TCAAGAACCTGGAAGCCAAGTTCGGCGACCAGTGGGTGGATGAATGGCTGCGTGGCCGGGGCCTCGCCCT
TGATGAATACCTGGAGGCAGCATGAGTTTTGCAGACACGATCAAGGGCTTGATCTTCAAGAAGAAGCCCG
CAACGGCCGCAGCAGCGGCGACGCCGGCCGCGACCGGCCCGCAAACCGACAACCCGTACCTGACGGCGCG
GCGCACCTGGAACGACCACGTTGGTTCCGTTGTGTCGCAAAAGCAGACCTGGCAGGTTGTCGGCATCCTT
TCGCTGATGATCGTCCTCGCGGCGGTCGGCGGCATCATCCACATCGGCAGCCAGTCGAAGTTCGTGCCCT
ATGTCTACGAGGTAGACAAGCTCGGGCAGACGGCCGCCGTGGGGCCGATGACCAGGGCGTCGAAAGCCGA
TCCGCGTGTCATTCACGCCTCGGTGGCTGAGTTCGTCGGCGATGCTCGCCTGGTGACGCCGGACGTAGCT
TTGCAGCGCAAGGCCGTCTACCGCCTCTATGCCAAGCTCGGGCCGAATGACCCGGCCACCGCCAAGATGA
ACGAATGGCTCAACGGCACCGCCGACGCCAGCCCGTTCGCTCGCGCGGCCGTCGAAACGGTCAGCACCGA
AATCACTTCCGTAATCCCGCAGACGCCCGACACCTGGCAGGTCGATTGGGTCGAGACGACGCGCGACAGG
CAAGGCGTGGTGAAAGGCCAGCCCGTGCGCATGCGGGCCTTGGTGACGGTCTACGTCGTCGAGCCGACGG
CGGACACCAAGGAAGAACAACTGCGAAACAACCCGGCCGGGATCTACGTCCTGGACTTCTCCTGGTCGAG
ACTTCTGTGAGGCACTGAATTATGAAAAAGGAACTGTTTGCTTTGGTCCTGGCCGCGTCCGTTAGCGTGC
CTGCATTTGCCGCCGATCCCGGCGCGGACCTGACTGACCTCTATTTTTCCGGCAAGAACCCGGAGCTGAC
CGCGCAAGAGCGGGCGGCCATCGCCATCGCCAAGAAGTGGGAGGCGGGTACCGCCGGCATGCGGCCGGTG
GCCGGCCCCGGTGGTTCGGTGCGCTTCCTGTTCGGCGCGCAGCAGCCGAGCATCGTATGCGCCGTGCTGC
AAGTGTGCGACGTGGCCCTGCAACCCGGCGAGCAAGTCAACTCGATCAACCTGGGCGACACCGCCCGTTG
GACGGTCGAGCCGGCCATTACCGGCAGCGGCGCGAACGAAACCCAGCACCTCATCATCAAGCCGATGGAT
GTGGGCCTGGAAACCAGCCTGGTCGTGACCACGGACCGCCGCAGCTACCACATGCGCCTGCGCTCGCATC
GCACGCAGTACATGCCGCAGGTGTCGTTCACCTACCCGGAAGATGCCCTTGCGAAGTGGGACGCCATCAA
GAACCGCGAACAGCGGGATCGCGTCGAGAAAACCATTCCGCAGACCGGCGAGTACCTGGGCAACCTGAGC
TTCAACTACTCCGTCAGCGGGTCCACGTCGTGGAAGCCGGTGCGCGTCTACAACGACGGCAAGAAAACCA
TCATCCAGATGCCGCACTCGATGGAACAGACCGAAGCGCCGACGCTCCTGGTCGTTCGCAGGGAGGGCGG
CCTGTTCTCCGACGATGAAACGGTGATGGTCAACTACCGGGTCCAGGGCGACCGCTACATCGTCGATACG
ATTTTCGACAAGGCCATCCTCATCGCGGGCGTGGGCAGCAGCCAGGACCGCGTGACCATTTCAAGGGGGA
ACTAAACCATGCGTAAGATTCTGACCGTCATCGCACTCGCGGCCACGTTGGCCGGCTGCGCGACCTCCAA
GTACGGCAGCTTCGTCCAGGACGCGCCGGCCGCCTACAACCAGACCATTGCGACCGACGCGGTGAAGCAG
CTCGTCAAGCTCTACCCGCCGGCGCAAACCAAGCTGGAATTGCAGCAGGCTACGCCCGATCCGTTCGGCA
TTGCCCTGGTCACTGACCTTCGCGCCCAGGGCTATGCTGTCATGGAGTACAAGCCCGACGGCAACGCGGC
CGCAGCTCCGGCTGCTGCGTCCTCGGCCGCTGCGAAGCCGGCAACGCCGCAAGCCCAGGGCGGCTATCCG
CTGCGCTACGTGCTGGACCAATTCAGCGACAGCAACCTGTATCGCCTGACCGTCATGGTCGGCTCTCAAT
CGCTCACGCGCGCCTACCTCGCCCAAAACAACACGATGGTCCCGGCCGGCGCATGGGTTCGGAAGGAGTA
AGCCAATGAGCGAAGATCAAATGGCACCGGACGCATCGCCAGATGCGGTCAAGCCGAAAAGCGGGGTTCG
CCGCGTCAACAACATGCCGATGTACCTCATCGGCGGTGTGCTCGGCATCTTCCTGCTGGTGATGGCCCTG
GTTGCTGCGGATCGCGCTGCGCAGCAGAACCAGCCGGGAGCTGCGAAGGCTGAGAAGGCCGGCAGCACCA
GCATGTTTGCCGACGAAATTGCCGGCAAACAGCAGGACGGCATCATCAAGGCCAAGCCGCTGGAGATTCC
GCCGGAACAAACCGCCCAGCAACCGACGACGGAGCTGACGCCAGCCCCGGCGCAGGGAACGACTATCACG
GTCGCACGGCCCGAGAACCTGGACCAGCCCCCGACGCCGCCGCAGGGTGCGCGCAACGAGGACCTGGACC
GCATCCGCATGGCGAAGTTGCAGATGCTGGAAGAGGCGATCAAGGCCAAGACGACGGTGCGCATCGACGC
GCCGCGCAGCCAGGGCAGCGCCGGCGGCGGTGCTCCGCAGGGCCGCGAGGAAACCCTTGCGCGCATCCAG
GAGCTGCGTCGGCAGGCTGAGAACGCCCGCGCCACCGATCCGACCGCCGCCTATCAGGCCGCGCTTGCGC
AGGCTCGCACGATGGGCGGCGCGGCAGGGGGTGGCGGTATGGGCGGCTCGGGTGCGCCGACCCTCGTGCA
GACCTCGAACCGCAGTGGTGGCGGCGCTGGCTATGGGTCGTTCGACAACCGCAGCGAGGGCGACCGTTGG
CGGCTCGACTCCCAGCCGGAAGCACCTGCAACGCCCTATGTGCTGCGCGCTGGCTTCGTCGTTCCGGCTA
CGCTTATCTCGGGCATCAACTCCGATCTGCCAGGCCAAATCATGGCCCAGGTATCGCAGTCGGTGTACGA
CACGGCGACCGGCAAGCACATGCTCATCCCCCAAGGCTCGCGCCTGGTGGGCAGCTACTCGAACGATGTG
GCCTACGGGCAGAAGCGCGTTCTGGTGGCATGGCAGCGCATCATCTTCCCCGACGGCAAGGCAATGGACA
TTGGGGCCATGCCGGGCGGCGATAGCGCTGGGTATGCAGGCTTCAACGACAAGGTCAACAACTACTACTT
CCGCACCTTCGCATCGGCATTCCTCATGTCGGGCGTCGTTGCGGGCATCAGCTTGAGTCAGGACCGTGGC
AACAGCAACAGCGGTTACGGACGACAAGACGCGGGTTCCGCGATGAGTGAAGCGTTGGGTCAACAGCTCG
GCCAAGTAACGGCGCAGATGATCGCCAAAAACTTGAATATCGCGCCGACGCTGGAAATCCGTCCGGGCTA
TCGCTTCAACGTCATTGTCACGAAAGACATGACGTTTTCTAAGCCCTACCAGGCGTTTGACTATTAACTC
CAAGGAGTAACTTATGAAGAAGCTCGCTAAGAATGTTTTAGCCGCTAAAGTAGCTCTGGTGCTGGCCCTC
TCGGTCGGCACCTTGGCGGTCACGCCTGCGCAAGCGGGCATTCCGGTCATCGACGGCACCAACCTGTCAC
AAACCACTGTCACCGCGATTCAGCAGGTTGCGCAGGTCCAGAAGCAAATCGAGGAATACCGGACGCAGTT
GCAGCAGTACGAAAACATGCTGCAAAACACGGTGGCCCCGGCCGCCTACGTGTGGGACCAGGCGCAGTCC
ACCATCAACGGCCTGATGAGCGCCGTTGATACCCTGAACTACTACAAGAACCAGGCGGGCAGCATCGACG
CTTACCTGGGCAAGTTCAAGGACGTGTCCTACTACAAGGGGTCGCCGTGCTTCTCCCTGTCGGGCTGCTC
GGAAAGCGAGCGCAAGGCGATGGAAGAGAACCGCCGCCTGGCGTCCGAATCGCAGAAAAAGGCCAACGAT
GCGCTGTTCCGTGGCCTCGATCAGCAGCAGAGCAACCTCAAGTCCGACGCCGCCACGCTGGAGCAATTGA
AGGGCAAGGCGACGACGGCGCAGGGCCAGTTGGAAGCCCTCGGCTACGCCAACCAGTTCGCCAGCCAGCA
GGCCAACCAGCTCATGCAAATCCGTGGCCTTCTGCTTGCGCAGCAGAACGCCATCGCCACGCAGATGCAG
GCCCAGCAGGACCGGCAGGCCCAGCAGGACGCTGCGGGCGCGAAGCTGCGCGAGGGTTCGTACCGCGCAA
GCCCGTCTAAGACCTGGTGAGGGGAGGCGCGATGAAGAAATCCAACTTCATCGCAGTTGCCGCGCTGGCC
GCCGTCATGGCGGCCAGCCTGGCAGGCTGCGACAACAAGCCCGACACCGACAAGCTGACCTGCGCCGATC
TGCCGAAGGTCACGGATGCCGCTCAACGCGCGGAGCTGTTGAAGAAGTGCCCGCGCGGAGAACCGGGAGG
CTTCAAGCCCAGCGAAAAGAAAGAGTGGTGATGACGTATGAAAATCCAGACTAGAGCTGCCGCGCTCGCG
GTCCTGATGCTGGCCTTGATGCCGGTAGCGGCATACGCCCAAATCGACAATTCGGGCATCCTCGACAACG
TATTGCAGCGCTACCAGAACGCCGCGAGCGGCTGGGCCACTGTCGTCCAGAACGCCGCAACCTGGCTGTT
CTGGACCTTGACCGTGATTAGCATGGTCTGGACCTTCGGCATGATGGCACTGCGCAAGGCCGACATTGGC
GAGTTCTTCGCCGAGTTCGTGCGGTTCACCATCTTCACCGGCTTCTTCTGGTGGCTGCTGACCAACGGCC
CGAATTTCGCGTCGTCCATCTATGCGTCCCTGCGGCAGATTGCAGGCCAGGCAACGGGGTTGGGGCAGGG
GCTTTCGCCGTCCGGCATCGTCGATGTTGGCTTCGAGATTTTCTTCAAGGTGATGGACGAAACCTCGTAC
TGGTCGCCGGTCGATAGCTTCGTCGGTGCCTCGTTGGCGGCCGCCATCCTCTGCATCCTGGCCCTGGTCG
GCGTGAATATGCTTCTGCTCCTGGCGTCCGGATGGATTCTTGCCTACGGCGGTGTGTTCTTCCTGGGCTT
CGGCGGCTCGCGCTGGACCTCGGACATGGCGATCAACTACTACAAGACCGTCCTCGGGGTCGCCGCGCAG
CTCTTCGCAATGGTGCTGCTCGTAGGCATCGGCAAGACCTTCCTCGATGACTACTACAGCCGCATGAGCG
AAGGCATCAACTTCAAGGAACTTGGAGTGATGCTGATCGTCGGCCTGATCCTGCTCGTTCTGGTCAACAA
GGTGCCGCAGCTCATCGCCGGCATCATCACCGGCGCGAGCGTCGGCGGTGCTGGTATCGGCCAGTTCGGC
GCTGGCACGCTCGTCGGTGCGGCCGCGACGGCCGGCGCGGCAATCGCAACTGGCGGCGCATCTATCGCGG
CCGGCGCTGCGGCGGCGGCCGGTGGCGCGCAGGCCATCATGGCGGCCGCGTCGAAGGCCAGCGATAACGT
CTCTGCCGGCACTGACATTCTGTCGAGCATGATGGGCGGCGGCGGTGGCGGCGGCGGTGGTAGCGCCGGC
ACCAGCGGCGGCGACGGCGGCGGCTCGGGTGGCGGCGGTGGCTCGGGCGGCGGTGAAACCCCGATGGCCT
CGGCCGCCGGCGACAACAGCAGCGGCGCACGCGGCGGCAGTTCGGGCGGCGGCTCGGGTGGTGGCCGTTC
GTCTGGCGGTATCGGTGCCACGGCGGCCAAGGGCGGCCGGATCGCGGCCGATACCGTCGCCAACCTGGCG
AAAGGTGCCGGCTCGATTGCCAAGGCCAAGGCCGGCGAAATGCGCGCATCGGCCCAGGAACGCATCGGCG
ATACCGTAGGCGGCAAGATCGCGCAGGCAATTCGCGGCGCGGGTGCGGCGGCGCAGACCGCTGCAACCGT
CGCCGATAGCAACAGCCAGGCGCAGGAACAACCTGCACCGGCACCCGCACCGTCGTTCGACGACAACAGC
CTTTCCGCAAGCAACAACAGGGAAGCGGCCGCCGACGCGGATTCCGAAGTGGCGAGCTTCGTCAACAAGC
CCGCCCAATCCTGAAACGACTCTTAGGAGCTACGACCATGCAACTGAAAAAAGCGTTCTCGTCGGCCGCC
CTGGTGGTGGCCTTGGGCCTCGGCGCAACTGGCTCGGCCAGCGCGCAAGACGTGCTGACGGGCGATACCC
GCCTGGCCTGCAAGGCCATTCTGTGCCTGTCCACGGGCAGCCGGCCCAGCGAGTGCAGCCCGTCGCTCTC
GCGGTACTTCGGCATCCACAAGCGCAAGCTGTCGGACACGCTCAAGGCGCGGCTGAACTTCCTCAACCTC
TGCCCGGTATCGAACCAGACGCCGGAAATGCAGACGCTCGTTTCCTCGATTTCGCGCGGGGCCGGGCGCT
GCGATGCGTCCTCGCTGAACTCCGTGCTGCGTGAGTGGCGGAGCTGGGACGACCAGTTCTACATCGGCAA
CCGCCTGCCGGACTACTGCGCGGCCTACACCGGCCATGCCTATACCGACTTCAACACGACCGCGCCGCGC
TACGTCGGCACGCCGGAAGAGGGCGGCTATTGGATCGAGGCGGCCGACTACGACCGCGCGCTCAAGGAGT
ACGAGGCGAAGCTGAAAGAGCGGCAGCAGCAGTACGGTCGCTATGGCAGCGACGCCTACCGTCGGTTCGA
GCGGTAAGGGGAGGGGATAGCGATGCCGTTTGCCAAGCTGCTGGCACGGAACGCTCTGCCGGTGGTCGCC
CTGGTGGCGGCCACTGGCTTCGGTGCGGCGGATGCGACCGCCGCACGGCTCTTCCCCGATCTGTCGGAAC
AGATGGAAGAGCGCGTTGTGTGCTCGGTGTCTGCGGCCGCGAAGTACGAGATTCCGGCCAACATTCTTCT
CGCCATTCGGGAAAAGGAGGGCGGCAAGCCGGGCCAGTGGGTCAAGAACACCAATGGCACCTATGACGTG
GGCGAGCTGCAATTCAACACCGCCTACCTGGGCGACCTGGCGAAGTATGGGATCACGGCCCAGGACGTTG
CTGCGGCAGGCTGCTATCCCTATGACCTGGCGGCCTGGCGGTTGCGCGGGCACATTCGCAACGACAGGGG
CGATCTGTGGACACGCGCCGCTAACTATCACTCGCGCACGCCGTCGAAGAACGCGATCTATCGCGCCGAT
CTGATGGTGAAGGCCGACAAGTGGGCGAAGTGGCTGTATGCGCGTTTCGTCACCGTCAACTATGGCCCCA
GCTCGCCGGCGCAGCCGGCAGGGAAGGGGACCACACTTGCGGCCGCTGATACGTCGGCAGCAGCGCCGGC
CGAAGCGCAGCCGATGAAGCAAGGCCGGATCACCCGCACCAGCCTCCGCAGCTCGGGTTACGTACCCCGG
CAGCTCATCATCAACAACACGCCATAAGGAGGAACGGCCGTTTAGCGGCTAAAGCCTATGGGCATTCGCA
ACCTGACGCAGCGATACATGAACGGGGCCAGGGCCTACGCGGCCTGGGCGGCATCGCAGGCGAAAGCGCC
GTTTGATCTTCTGGTACTGGGCATCGGGCCTGTCATCGTCTTTGGCCTGGTCGCGCATACGCTGCTCGCG
TTCCTGCCCACATGGGCCATGTACGCCGCCGGCGCTCTGCTGGTCCTCGCGGCCCTGCCTTTGGCGCTGC
ACGTCCTCCGGGAATACGCGCTGCGCTATGGGCGCAAATAGCGCCCTGCAGGGCGTTCTTACTCCAAGGG
GGAGGGCATGAATACACGCGCCATGAACGACGCCAGCGGCCGGGCCTCGCTGCCTGCCATGGTGATCGCC
GACGGCACCATTGAAGCCTTGAAGTGGCTCGCCTTGCTTGCCATGACCGGGGATCACGTCAACAAGTACC
TGTTCAACGGTACGCTGCCATATCTGTTCGAGGCGGGGCGCTTGGCCCTGCCTCTTTTCGTTTTCGTCCT
GGCGTACAACCTCGCCCGCCCGGGCGCGCTCGAGCGCGGTTTGTACGGGCGAGCGATGAAACGCCTGTTG
GCCTTCGGCCTGGTCGCCTCGGTCCCGTTCATTGCGTTGGGTGGAGTGGTGGGCGGATGGTGGCCGCTGA
ACGTCATGTTCACGCTGTTGGCCGCAACCGCGATGCTCTACCTGGTCGAGCGCGGCCGCTCGGTCGCTCC
TATAGCGCTGTTCGTCGTGGCCGGCGGCCTGGTCGAGTTCTGTTGGCCGGCGCTGCTGCTGGCCGCGTCT
GTCTGGTTGTACCTCAAGCGCCCGACGTGGGCGGCCGCGTTGATGGCGCTGCTGTCTTGCGCGTCCCTGT
GGTACATCAATGGCAACCTTTGGGCGCTTGCTGTTGTGCCCCTGGTGATCGTCGCCGCCGGCGTCGATCT
TCGTGTCCCGCGCCTGCGCTGGGCCTTTTACACGTACTACCCGCTGCATCTTGCCGCTCTTTGGCTGATC
CGCATTCCGATGCGCGAGGCGGGCTACTTGTTTTTCACCTGACCTTTGAGATTCCAATATGCAATTGCTC
AAGAAATGCACCATCGCGGCCCTGCCGCTGCTCGCCCTGTCCGGCTGCGCACTGCTGAACATCCCCATGC
CGACGCCGCCCGGTTCGACCCCGCCGGAAATGCTGACCGTGCCAGTGGCGCAAATCTGCCGCGACGCTGA
CAAGAACCCTGTTCGGGCAACGGAGCTGTACGGCAAGAAAGGGTTGTCGGCCACCGGCAAGGTGCAGGTG
ATTTCCGAAGGCTTCAAGCCTCGCTATCGGGTGCTGCTGCGCGCTGGCAGCGCCTCGGTCCATGCTGGGA
CCGATAACCAGCTCGCCATCAAGTCGGTTTCCACCGGCCAGACCACGCGCGTCACTGGCACCGTGAAGGA
CGTGTCCTACGACCATAACGGCTGCTCGATCTCGCTTGACGATGCGAAGTTCTACTGAGGGGAGGGCGGC
GGATGCTGACACGGTTGAAGGGCTTCCTTGCTCGTCGCCGCGAGTTGAAGGAACTGGATGTGTCCGTGGT
GAGCCGGCCCCGGCCGGCTCCGGCGGAATTGGTCCAGGTTGATGCACGCGAGGCCGTTTGGCGCGTGCCG
GTGCCCGGCCAGGCCGACCGCTTCATGTCGGCCAAGCCTGGCGCGATCAACGATGAAATGTTCGTGGTTC
GGGTGGACACCGAAGCGTTCTATCGGGCTTGGCTGCGCAGCAGCTCGACGGGCCGCGAAACGCGGTCGGA
CAACTGCCCGCTGCGCTCGGAAATGCCGCAGGACTACAAGTTCAAGCACGCCGTCCAGGGCTTCGCGCAC
GGCAGGGAAAATCCTGTGCCGCTGGCCTTCGCCGGCGCGCACCAGGAGCGCCACCGGGTGGACATTGGTT
TCAGCAACGGGGTCACGCGCTCGTTCTGGCTGATTGCCAACAAGGCTCCGTCGTTCCCGATCCAGGTCCA
CGGCCGGGAGTCGGCCGAGCTGCTGAACAAGGTTTGCGGCCTCGATCCTGCGCCGCTGTCGTTCACGGAA
CTGTTCGCGCAGGCCCAACGCCAGGCTCCGCAGGTCGCCACACCGGCCCGGCCTGCGCCGGCAGCGGCCA
CCCGGCCAGCTCCCAAGGTGCAGCCACGCCCCGGCCGAAGCGGCCCGCGCAAAGGCCGCGGACTCTGACT
ACAACCGTGCGCAAGGCGCATTAGGGAGGATGTATGTATGTAATCGCCTGCGGCATCGTTGCCGGCTTGG
CGGCTGCGGTGGCCCTGTTGGGCTTCACGCCGATGATGGAGGCGCTTGCCGCCGGCGAACGCCGCAAGGC
ACTCGCGCAATGGACGCGGACGATGTTCCTGGTGCTGCTGCCTGTCGTGCTGATGTGCGCGCCCATCGGG
TCCAGCATTTACGACGCCGTGCAAGCGGACGCTGGCAAGCCCATCGCTTTCCACAACGGCCGGATCACGG
TCGTCATGGCCCTGGTCGGCAGCTTGGCCGTTGTCCTGGTCGCGGCTGCGCGTGCGGTGGTCAACCGCAA
GCATGCCAGCTTCTGGTTCGTCGGCTGGGTGATGGCGTCGGTTTTGGCCGGCGGCGTCGGCGCGATCGCC
AGCGCGAAGCAACTGGCGTTCCTCGGCGAACATAGCGGCATGGTGGCCTTCGGCTTCTTCCGCGACCAGG
TGAAGGACATGCACTGCGATGCGGACGTGATCCTGGCCCGGTGGGATGAAAAGGCGAACTCGCCGGTGGT
CTACCGCTGCCCGAAGGCGTACCTGCTCAACAGGTTCGCATCCGCGCCCTTCGTGCCCTGGCCGGACTAC
ACCGAGGGGGAAAGCGAGGATCTAGGTAGGGCGCTCGCAGCGGCCCTGCGGGACGCGAAAAGGTGAGAAA
AGCCGGGCACTGCCCGGCTTTATTTTTGCTGCTGCGCGTTCCAGGCCGCCCACACTCGTTTGACCTGGCT
CGGGCTGCATCCGACCAGCTTGGCCGTCTTGGCAATGCTCGATCCGCCGGAGCGAAGCGTGATGATGCGG
TCGTGCATGCCGGCGTCACGTTTGCGGCCGGTGTAGCGGCCGGCGGCCTTCGCCAACTGGACACCCTGAC
GTTGACGCTCGCGCCGATCCTCGTAGTCGTCGCGGGCCATCTGCAAGGCGAGCTTCAAAAGCATGTCCTG
GACGGATTCCAGAACGATTTTCGCCACTCCGTTCGCCTCGGCGGCCAGCTCCGACAGGTCCACCACGCCA
GGCACGGCCAGCTTGGCCCCTTTGGCCCGGATCGACGCAACCAGGCGCTCGGCCTCGGCCAACGGCAAGC
GGCTGATGCGGTCGATCTTCTCCGCAACGACGACTTCACCAGGTTGCAGGTCCGCGATCATGCGCAGCAG
CTCGGGCCGGTCGGCGCGTGCGCCGGACGCCTTCTCGCGGTAGATGCCGGCGACGTAGTACCCGGCGGCC
CGCGTGGCCGCTACAAGGCTCTCCTGGCGTTCAAGATTCTGCTCGTCCGTACTGGCGCGCAGGTAGATGC
GGGCGACCTTCAACCTTCGTCCCTCCGGTTGTTGCTCTCGCGTCGCCATTTCCACGGCTCGACGGCGTGC
GGATCGGACCAGAGGCCGACGCGCTTGCCTCGCGCCTCCTGTTCGAGCCGCAGCATTTCAGGGTCGGCCG
CGCGGCCGTGGAAGCGATAGGCCCACGCCATGCCCTGGTGAACCATCGCGGCGTTGACGTTGCGCGGCTG
CGGCGGCCGGCTGGCCAGCTCCATGTTGACCCACACGGTGCCCAGCGTGCGGCCGTAACGGTCGGTGTCC
TTCTCGTCGACCAGGACGTGCCGGCGGAACACCATGCCGGCCAGCGCCTGGCGCGCACGTTCGCCGAAGG
CTTGCCGCTTTTCCGGCGCGTCAATGTCCACCAGGCGCACGCGCACCGGCTGCTTGTCTACCAGCACGTC
GATGGTGTCGCCGTCGATGATGCGCACGACCTCGCCGCGCAGCTCGGCCCATGCCGGCGAGGCAACGACC
AGGACGGCCAGCGCGGCAGCGGCGCGCAGCATGGCGTAGCTTCGGCGCTTCATGCGTGGCCCCATTGCTG
ATGATCGGGGTACGCCAGGTGCAGCACTGCATCGAAATTGGCCTTGCAGTAGCCGTCCAGCGCCACCCGC
GAGCCGAACGCCGGCGAAAGGTACTCGACCAGGCCGGGCCGGTCGCGGACCTCGCGCCCCAGGACGTGGA
TGCGCCGGCCGCGTGTGCCGTCGGGTCCAGGCACGAAGGCCAGCGCCTCGATGTTGAAGTCGATGGATAG
AAGTTGTCGGTAGTGCTTGGCCGCCCTCATCGCGTCCCCCTTGGTCAAATTGGGTATACCCATTTGGGCC
TAGTCTAGCCGGCATGGCGCATTACAGCAATACGCAATTTAAATGCGCCTAGCGCATTTTCCCGACCTTA
ATGCGCCTCGCGCTGTAGCCTCACGCCCACATATGTGCTAATGTGGTTACGTGTATTTTATGGAGGTTAT
CCAATGAGCCGCCTGACAATCGACATGACGGACCAGCAGCACCAGAGCCTGAAAGCCCTGGCCGCCTTGC
AGGGCAAGACCATTAAGCAATACGCCCTCGAACGTCTGTTCCCCGGTGACGCTGATGCCGATCAGGCATG
GCAGGAACTGAAAACCATGCTGGGGAACCGCATCAACGATGGGCTTGCCGGCAAGGTGTCCACCAAGAGC
GTCGGCGAAATTCTTGATGAAGAACTCAGCGGGGATCGCGCTTGACGGCCTACATCCTCACGGCTGAGGC
CGAAGCCGATCTACGCGGCATCATCCGCTACACGCGCCGGGAGTGGGGCGCGGCGCAGGTGCGCCGCTAT
ATCGCTAAGCTGGAACAGGGCATAGCCAGGCTTGCCGCAGGCGAAGGCCCGTTTAAGGACATGAGCGAAC
TCTTTCCCGCGCTGCGGATGGCCCGCTGCGAACACCACTACGTTTTTTGCCTGCCGCGTGCGGGCGAACC
CGCGTTGGTCGTGGCGATCCTGCATGAGCGCATGGACCTCATGACGCGACTTGCCGACAGGCTCAAGGGC
TGATTTCAGCCGCTAAAAATCGCGCCACTCACAACGTCCTGATGGCGTACTTACCCAAAGAACAGCTAGG
AGAATCATTTATGCTCAGCACACTTCCACAAGCTCATGCAACTTTCTTGAACCGCATCCGCGATGCGGTC
GCTTCCGATGTTCGCTTCCGCGCTCTTCTGATCGGCGGCTCTTACGTTCACGGAGGACTCGATGAGCACT
CCGATTTGGATTTCGACATCGTTGTTGAGGACAACTGCTACGCAGATGTCTTGTCTACACGCAAGGATTT
TGCCGAGGCACTGCCCGGCTTCCTCAACGCGTTCACCGGCGAACATGTAGGAGAACCGCGCCTTCTGATC
TGCCTATATGGTCCGCCACTGCTACACATCGATTTGAAGTTTTCTCTTGCTTCCGATCTCGACCAGCAAA
TCGAGCGGCGGGCGGTTCTGTTTGCTCGTGATCCGGCAGAGATCGAGAAGCGCATTGAGGCGGCAGCGGT
GGCATGGCCAAACCGTCCCTCCGAGTGGTTCGAAGCACGGTCATGGTTAGATACGGAACCCAATGCTTGG
GCAGGCACGGTGGAGTCGGAGGTTTTGGACATTACGTGTGGTGGGCCTTTGTTGGAGGTGAAAAAGGTGA
AAGAGGTGAAAGAGGTGAAAGAGGTGAAAGTGGCGAAAGAGACGAAAATGGTGAATTAGCTCAATTATTG
TGTGCGACGGGGTTGCTAAGTCCATTTCCCCCGCTGCGAGCGTGCTGGTGAGAGCGACCGTGAATTGCTA
CCCGAGTGAGTTTCTTCGAAAACAAGTCAGGTGTACGATTGAACAGGAGGATCATAATCAATCGAGACAT
TTTTCTCATTGGCCCTGATTTACGATCATATTGCTCAGTATCAAGTAAGCATACACATTGGGACCAAAAA
TAAAAATCTAAAATTCTGAACAAGGTGTAGCAAAGCGTGGAATGTTAGATATTGAAGTTGATTCGAAATT
AAGGTGGTTTCACGAAAAAATTGATTATAAGGCACGGCGTTGTATTGTGTTGGTGTTGCCACGTGAGGGG
CCCGATTCTCACGGTTAAGCACATGGTAGATCCTCGGGAAAAGTGGCAAAGGTCGCCCGGGGAATTAAGG
AATAACCACCTTATTGCCGAGCAATGCACCCCGGAATTTGTAACAATAACCACAGGAGTCTATTTTCCCA
GTAGCTGCGGTGCCTGGCATCGGTGCCGCATAGGCAACTTATGCTCTTATGGGGCTAGGGCCGTCTAAGG
GAATATTCATGTGAGCAAGCGCATGGGGATTTACGAATGACGTGACTTTTCTCTTGCCGATTTCCGTTTG
CCCTTTCGGGATCGGACTTTTGGCGCGGGAAGCGCTAGCCCGGAGCGTCGACCACCTTCCACGTCCGCGT
GACTGTATACTGTGGCCGAGCCCATGGAGCGGATTGCCCCGGCGCAACGCATATTTAAGGCGCGACGATA
TCCGCCACATTTTCATTTCTCCATTAATTGTCAAACACTTTTAATTCAACTACAACACAATGTCTACTAC
TTTGGATGATACTGCTTATAGATACAGAACTTCTGTTCCAGGTGATGCTGAAGCTATTGAAGCTTTGGAT
GGTTCTTTCACTACCGATACTGTTTTTAGAGTTACTGCTACTGGTGATGGTTTCACTTTGAGAGAAGTTC
CAGTTGATCCACCATTGACTAAGGTTTTCCCAGATGATGAATCCGATGATGAATCCGATGCTGGTGAAGA
TGGTGATCCAGATTCTAGAACTTTCGTTGCTTATGGTGATGATGGTGATTTGGCTGGTTTCGTTGTTGTT
TCTTATTCTGGTTGGAACAGAAGATTGACTGTTGAAGATATTGAAGTTGCTCCAGAACATAGAGGTCATG
GTGTTGGTAGAGCTTTGATGGGTTTGGCTACTGAATTCGCCAGAGAAAGAGGTGCTGGTCATTTGTGGTT
GGAAGTTACCAATGTTAATGCTCCAGCTATTCATGCTTATAGAAGAATGGGTTTCACTTTGTGTGGTTTG
GATACTGCTTTATACGATGGTACTGCTTCCGATGGTGAACAAGCTTTGTATATGTCTATGCCATGTCCAT
AACTAGCCAACAAGCTCTAGGTGGGCATCAGCTTAAGGGGTGTCTGTTTATTGCTTAGAAATGTCCTTAC
GGAATAATACGCAGGAATGTCGTTATATTTTCAATATACACTGATATTAAATAACATGTAGGCAGTAAAG
CGGTGTGTTCGAGTGTGGATTTAGCGTTATAGGATTAAAGGGTGTATGCGAGTATAAGGAAGTGTTGAGA
AATGTGAAACATAAGAAGAGAGTGAGGAGGCAAGAGTGTAGTGAACATAGAGGGGTGTATAAAGGAGTGA
GCATGGAGAAAGTGTAGTGAGCGAGCAGTGGATGGACTGGAATGGCATCAGCTTGGGCTATGCGCGACTT
ATCAAGATATATAGGAAACTACAATAAGAACGACATCGAAACGACTACTACTCCATGGATGTCGTACTAG
ATCACGAGTTCCGCCTATACCGCAGCTACCAGGTCCCCACGTTCAGCGAGGCTCACAGAGCAGGACTCTC
GGCCCTCGTCGCCCAGTACCTTTACATCAAGTACTCGTCGGCAGCCACGGATCCCACCCCCAGGTACCGT
AGTGCCCAAGATATCCAAGTGGTGGCCAGGAGTGCCCGAACAACATACCATGGAGTTGAGGTTAGTTATC
TCACCATGAAGCATGCCTTGGCGACACAAGTGGTTGTGTTTCTTGAACATGGCGAGCGGTACATTGCGCT
AATCAGGTCCTCCACGCCGTTGTTTTTGGTGCAGGCGCTTGAGTCGTTGGACATGGAAACACCGTTGATT
CTCTCTCCACTTAAGCTCTCGAGTGCGGCAGTACGTGAATGTTTCAATGGGTTGGACGGTGTGGGTTCGG
GCACTTGGAGTATATTGGGCGATGTGGAGTTCACGTTTGGTCCTGTTAAGCCTTTGGCCGAGAACTCGTT
GAAGGAGATGATCGTGGAGATCCCATCCAAGGATATGAAGGAACTCACCACCAGTATAGGCACGGGCTCG
AAGCCCATTGAAAGGGTGTTTGTAGGGATAACAGGGTAATTACGCTCTAGTTCTCCTTAGTAGGTTCTCG
CGCGGCGTTGCCGCTGTTCTTGCTGCTCGATGTCTTGCTGCTTGAGCTGCTGCACCTTCTGCCGCTGGCC
CTCGTCGAGAAGCACCTTGCCGACAGCACTTCTCACCTGGCGTTCAACCCCGTCCTTGCCCAGGCTGCTG
CGCTCGGACAGGTCGTTGAAATCGGTGTGCTTCTTCATGTTCGACAGGGCGGCGAGCTGGCCATCGTTCA
ACAGCGATTCCTTGAGCTTGGCCGTGTCGGCCTCGCTCAACTGGACCTTGCCGGCCGCCGCGTCCGCGAG
GCGCTTTTCAGCGTGCAAATGGTTGCGGTAGTTCTCCGGGGTGATCGGCGGCAGCTCCTTCGGGTAGGCG
TTCTCGCCCGGCGCGAAGATTGGGAAGATGGCCTTGCCGCCGACCGCCTTGGCGGCCTCCTGTGCCTTCG
TCCTGCCGGGATTCACGCCCTGGGTGATCTGCACCTGGCGGTCGTCGTCGCCGGCGATCACAACGGGCTT
GTCCGGGAATTTCGCGTGCAGGGCCTCGGCAACAGCCTGTAGGTTGCCGGAATCGAACGCGGCGACAGTC
GCGTGCCCCAGCGCTTCGGCCACTGTGGCGGCGGTGGCATAGCCTTCGCCGATCACCAGCGCCGGCGCGG
CCGCGAGCGCATCCATGCCACCGACGACATGGAAGCATCCTTCCTTGCGGCTGTCCTTGGCGAAGCGCTT
GGTGCCGTCCTCCTGGATGTACTGCATGGTCCATTGCTTGCCGTCGGCGTCGTAGGCCGGGATGTAGGTT
TTCTGGCCCTCCTGGTCGGTAAGGACGCCGGCGTGCACCTGTAGACCCTTGTCGCGCAGGTACGGCGTCG
GTTCCGTGATGGGAACCAGGCTTTGCGCCTGGCGGCCGATGCGCTGCGCCGTGGCTTCGTGCTGGCGTTC
TTGTTCCTCGGCACGCGCGGCCAGCTTGGCCGCCGCCTCGGCCTGCATCTTGGCCTTCTCGGCGGGGTCC
AGGGCGTAGCCCTTGGCCTTCCACTTCATTTCGACGCCGGTGCGGTTGTTTTTGATGTAACCGGCCGGGT
GGCCGTCGAGGTGGCCGACGTAGAAGCCCGACTTCTCGCCCTTCTTGTCGCCCTCGGTCTCGATGCGGTG
CTTCTTGCCGTCCATGATGGGGTGCTCGCCGCCTGGGGTGACGACGCAGCCCATGCTTTTCAGGGCCTCC
GCGAACTCATCTTCGGGGGTGACGGCCGGGGATTGCTGGGTGGGCACGTTGTCCGGCAGCCAGCGTTGCA
GCTTGCCCATGTCGGCGTTCGGTCCGGCGTACCAGGACTTGGCCACCTTGTCCCACTGCGCGCCGGCCGC
CTTGGCAACCTGGCGCTCGCCGTAGGGCACGGCCAGGTAGACGCGCTCCTGGGCCGCGTTGGGGCGCTCG
GCCGTGGGTTGGGTAGGCTGGGCCTCGGCGCGGGCCTCTACGGCCGCTGTAGCGCCCTCGCGCGCCCATT
TGGCGAACGGGGCAGGGTCAACCCCTGCCGGAACGTACCAGGCGCGTTCCTGGCGGTCCCAGCGCGCTCC
AAGGGCCTTCACCTCGTCTTTCTCCTTGAACGGCACGTTCAAGTAGGCGCGCTCGGGCTTGGCGGGGGCT
TGAGCGGCCGCCGGCTGCTCGGCGGCGTTCATGGCCTGGGCCATTTCCTGCTGCTCGCGCTCGTAGTCGG
CGATCCGGCGCTGTAGGTCCTCGTCGTGCAGCATGGCCGTGCCCTCGGCGGCCTTGCGCGCCTCCTTGGC
GGCAACGCGGTCCTCGTCGGTGCTGTTGGGATCGCGGCGAACTCGCTCTTCATGGATGCGGGCGAACTTC
GCGGCCTGCTCGTACTCGTTGGCCGTCGCGTAAGCGTCGATCACGGCCAGGCGGTCGGCGAGCGCTTCGG
CATTGGTCTGCGCGTCGGGGCCGGCGAAGTCGGCAAGCCATTGGTGGCCGCCCCACGCATGGTTCGCATA
GACGCCCCAAAACTCCGGCTCTCGGTCGCCGGCCGGCACCACGGACCGTTCGCCGTCGTGCTCGACCTCG
ACGTTGGCCTGGACCTGGACGCGGCCGGTCCAATCGGCAGGCAGCTCAAAGCCCAGCGTGGTTTCGGTCA
GCGCGGCCAGCGATTGGTTGCCTTCCGCCGGCTCCGCGCCGGCGCGGTACATGCGCAGGGTCTGCGCGAT
CAGCTCGTCGGCCGGCGCAATGGCCGGTCGTGCCACCTGGTCTTGCTGTTGCTCCATAGTTGCCCCCTGC
GCAGGCTCGATGGCCTGCTGGGTCGTTTGTTCTTGAATTTGCTTCTGCTCGAACGCCAGGACGAAATCCT
GGATCTTCTCCGCGTCGGCGGCCGCGCGGAAAATCTCTAGCGGGTCCTCTTGTAGCGCCTTGATCCACGA
TCCGACATAGGCCGCGTGCTGGCCGGGGTCGTGGCCGATGCCCAGCTCGTCGCCCAGGATCATGCTGGCA
ATCTCGGCCCGCAGCTCTTCCTTGGCGTACCCCTCGCTCCCGAAGGGATGCGCCAGGTCGCGGTCCAGCC
GCGACGGGTGGCCGGTCCAGTGCCCCAGCTCATGGAGCGCGGTTGCGTAGTAGTTGTCGGCGCTCGGGAA
CTGGCCTTTGTCGGGCAGATGGATGCTGTCCGTGGACGGCCGATAAAACGCGCGGTCGTGCTCGCCGTGG
CGGATGGTGGCACCTGACGCCGCAAGGATGTGCTCGGCCCGCTCGACGGCGCTCCAAGTCTGTTCCTTGC
GTTCCAACGGCGGCAGGCCGTCGATCTGCTCCGCATTGAACACGGTGGCGAAGAACACGCGCGGGCGTTC
GAGCTGCACCGTCACCTTGACCGGATCGCCGTTGGCATCGAGGACCGGCTTGCCGGTCTGCTCGTCGGTC
TTGGTCTGCTCTTCGCTGAACTTCCAATACTGGATCGGCGTGCCTTTCTCGCCGCGACGCACCTGTGCGC
CGGCGGCAGCGGCCTGCTTGTAGGTCATCCAGCGCGGGTCCGCATGGCCCTGGGCCATGAGCTGAATCGC
GTTGATGCCCTTGTAACGCTTCCCGGTAGTCGGGTTGAGCGGGATGAAGGAGCCGGGCATGCCCGGTTCC
CACGGTTTTTGCCACGGCGCAGTGCCGGCTTTCAGTTGCTCAATGAGGCGTTCGGCAACCTGCTCGTGGA
ACGGCTTTTTGACCTCTGCCATAGCCAATTACCTCCCGTCATTGGCGGCCGCGGTCGTCGTGTCCTCGGG
CACGGTCGCGTCCACCAGGTCAATGTCGCTCTCGGCGGCGTCCTGCTCGCTCAAGGCGTCCTCGGGGAAG
GCCCCGGCCTTCTCCGCTTCTTCCGGGTCGAACTCGACCTGGAAGCCGGGCGTCATCGCATCGGCGAGCT
TTTCACGCAGGGCGGCGGCGGCGTTCGCGGTATCGTCGAACGGCGCAAAGTCGTCCTGCTGCACGGTCTT
GGGATCATTCATCGCTTTCACTCCTGGTTGGTGCCGTTACGGCCTTTGCTGTAGTCCGGCCTGCCTTTCA
GGTCGGGGTATGTCTGCTTGCACGTCGGGAAGTTGCTGCACCCCCACCAGAACATGCCGCGCTTCTTGCC
AGGCCGACGGGAAAGGCCGTGGCCGCAGGCCATGCACTTGTGCAGCTCGGAGACTTTCGGGGCCTCGCGC
GGGACGGGCTTGCCGCCCTTGTCGTCGCACGCGAACTTGCAGCCGTCGGCAAAGCCGGTGCAGCCCCAAA
AGTATTCGTTCTTGTCCTTCTTCTTGAGGCGTCGCAGCGGCTTGCCGCAGGACGGGCAAGGGTGCGTGTC
GATCTTCATGTTGAGGCCGTTGTCTTTGATGTTGGCGACCTCGGCGCCGATGTATTCCATCAGCTCGTTG
ACGAACGACAGCGTGTCGCGCTCGCCGGCCTGGATGGCCTTCTGCTGCTCATGCCAGAGCGCGGTCATGT
CGGGGAATCTGGCCGTGTCGGGCAGTGCGTCGTACAGCTCTTCGCCGGTCGGCGTGGACACGATGTGCTT
GCCCTTCTCCACCAGGTAGCCGCGCTCGAAAAGCGTGGCGATGATGGAGTCTCGCGTTGCCGGCGTGCCG
ATCCCGCCGTGCTCGCCTTGCTTGCCCTTGTCCTTTTCGATCAAGATTTTCCGCAGGCGGTCATCGCGGA
TGTATTTCGCAACGCGGGTAAGGTCCGACAGCAGAGATTCCATCGTGTACAGCGGCTGCGGTTTCGTCTC
CTGCTGCTCGGCCTTCGCATCGGTGCAGGTGCCGGCCTGGCCGTCACGCAGCTTGCGCAGGTCCTGTTCA
ATGTCGTCGGCATTGCCTTCCAGGTCCTCGTTGCCGGCGTCGTTCTTGTAGAGAATCTTCCAGCCCGGCG
ACGTGGTGACGTTCGAGCGCACGCCGAAACGATGATCGCCGACCTGGGCAAGCACGTCGGTCTGGTCATA
CAGATGCTTCGGCCAGAACTGCGCGACGTAGGCGCGCGCGATCAGCAGGTAAATCTTCTGCTCGGCATCG
GTGAGCTTCGACAGGTCGGCCGTGCTTTCGGTCGGGATGATCGCGTGGTGCGCGGAAACCTTGGACGAGT
TGAAGGCGCGGCTCTTGATCGTCGGATTGGCGCGCTGCGCAGCAGCGGCCAGCATGGGGGCCGTCTGTGC
GATGGCCGCCAGCACGCCCGGCGCATCGCCGTGCTGTTCCTCGCTCAAGTATTCGCAGTCGGAACGGTTG
TAGGTGATGAGCTTGTGCTTCTCGCGCAGGGCCTGCGTAATGTCCTTCACCTGGTCCGGCTTGAAGCCGA
ACTTGCGCGAGGCGTCCATTTGCAGTTTCAGCAGGTTGTAGGGCAGCGGCGCAGCCGCTTCCTTCGCCTT
GGTGGTCACGGACACGATGCGGGCGGGTTGGCCGCTCACGGCGGCCGCGATGCCCTCGGCGTGCTCCTTG
TTGCTGAGGCGGCCTTTCTCGTCCACCGGATCGCCGTCGGCGACCTGGTAACGGGCCGGGAACTGAATGC
CCTCGACCTCGAACTGGCCGTTCACCAGGTAGTAGTAGGTTTTCTGGTGGGCCGCGTTCTCGCGGCAACG
GCGCACGACAAGGCCCAGGATCGGAGTCTGCACGCGCCCCACGCTCAACAGCCCCTGATAGCCCTTCGCG
CGTGCCGCAAGCGTGTACAGGCGCGTGATGTTGAAGCCGTATAGCTGGTCGCCGACGCTGCGGGCCTCGG
CCGCAGCGGACAGGCCGGCGAACTCGCGGTTGTCGCGCATCGCGGCGAGCTGCCGGCGCACGATCTTCAC
GTTGTTGTCGTTGATAAGCAGCCGCTGCACCGGCAGACGGCAGTTGGCGTATTCCAGGATTTCATCGACC
AGAAGCTGGCCTTCGTCGTCCGGGTCGCCGGCGTGAACCACGCTTTTCGCCTGCTTCAACAGGCTGAGGA
TGGTCTTGAACTGAGCTTTCGCACCGGCATCGCCGGACGGTTTCTTGCGCCAGGGAATATGGACGATGGG
CAGGTCGGCCATGTTCCAGTTGGCGTAGCGCTCGTCGTAGTCCTCCGGGTCTAGCAAGGCCAGCATGTGA
CCGTAGCACCAGGTCACGCGGTCGGAGCCGCATTCGTAATAGCCGTCCTTGCGGCTGCCGCCGCCCAGGC
CCTCGACGATGGCTTTTGCCAGCTCCGGTTTTTCAGCGATTACAAGGCGTTCAAATTGCATATATCCCCC
TACCCTCACCAGGTCAGAACCGGCCTGATGACGGTGATGATTTGCGAACGATTGACAGGCCCGAAGTAGC
GGCCGTCGAAAGACGTGTCGCTTACGTCGGACATAAGCAGAACCTCGGCGGTCCCCAGGGTGTAGCTGTC
GGACTGATAACGAGGCAGCGGCCGTCCTGATGGATCGGCCTTGATGAGCGCGCTGTGAGGCAGCAGCCCG
CCATTCACGCGCACGCCGGCGTCGGTGATGGCAACCTCGTCGCCTTTAGCGGCTAAAACTCGCTTCATCA
TGTAGCCGTAGTCGCCGGGGCAGAAACCGCCGGCGATGTAGCCCCGCTCCTTGGCGTCCGAAAACACGCC
GACTTGCGGCGGGCAGAACATGACGTAAGCCCCCTTCTCCACCGGCGCATTCGATTTCCAGTACAGGCCG
ACCGGAATGCTTTTGGTGGTGTTGACCTTCGCGCCGGCGAGATAGGCCGCGCCGGCGAGCAACAAGGCCG
CGCCGCCTCCGATGGCGACGTACTTGGTGAGGCGCTGGAAGCGGCTCATATCGTGATCCCCTCCCCTTCC
TCGACGGTGGCCGTCTGGATCAGCTTGTCGCTGACCTTCGGAGCCGGTACGGCCGCGCGGGCCTGGAATA
TCGGGTCTTTGAAGTAGAGCGGCTGCTTGCCGTAGATCGCGGGATAGCCGGCGACGTACACAACCATGTC
GCCCGCCTCTTCAATGCTGCCGTCGGCGCTCTTCTTCGGCCCCGGCATGCGCAGGCATTCATCGGGGGTC
AGCAATGGCCGCTGCACTTCCTGGAAGGTCCGCGAGACGTTGCCCAACAGCGCCGACGTGCGGCGGCCGC
TCGTCGTGATCTGCTCCTTCACGATGGTCGTGGTGCCTGTCAGTTTTGACAGGTGCTCGGCCGTCTCCAC
GCGGTTCGGCGGGTAGGCGTTCTGCACGTGGCAGTTCGACGTGATGCTTTCGTCGTGGCCGTAGCCGGTT
TCGCGGCTCTTGAGCTGGTTAATGTCCTGGCAGATGAGGTAGCACTTGATGCCGTAGCCGGCGACGAAGG
CAAGGGACTCTTGCAGGATTTCGAGCTTGCCCAGGCTGGGGAACTCGTCGAGCATCATCAGCAGACGATG
CTTGTAGTGCGCGACAGGACGGCCGTTCTCGAAGTCCATCTTGTCGGCCAGCAGCCGGACGATCATGTTG
ACCATGACGCGCACCAGAGGCCGCAGACGGGCCTTGTCGTTGGGCTGCGTCACGATGAACAGGCTTACCG
GGTCGTCGTGGTGCATCAGTTGCTTGATGCGGAAGTCGGACTTGCTGACGTTGCGGGCCACAACCGGGTC
GCGGTACAGGGCCAGGTAGGACTTGGCGGTGGACAGCACGGAACCGGATTCTTCCTCCGGGCGGTCCATC
ATGTCGCGGGCCGCAGAGCCGACCGCAGGGTGGTTCTGCCCGTCAACGTGGCCGTAGGTGGTCATTTCCA
TCCAAAGCTCGCCCACGTCGCGGTTCGGGTCGGCAAGCATGCCGTCCACCGACGGCAGGGTGGCCGGCGT
ACCCTCGTTCTTAGCCTTGTAGAGCGCGTGCAGGATGACGCCGACAAGCAGCGCCTGGCTGGTTTTCTGC
CAGTGCGATTCCAGGCCCTTGCCGTCCGGATCGACGATCAGGGTGGCAAGGTTCTGCACGTCGCCAACCT
CGTACTCGGTCCCCAAGCGGATTTCATCGAGCGGGTTCCAGCACGCGCTACCCTGCGCGGATGCCGGCTC
AAAGCGCACGACCTTGTTGCGGGCATGCTTCTTCCGCCAGCCGGCGGTCAGCGCCCACAACTCGCCTTTC
AGGTCGGTGATGACGGCGCTGTGCGCCCAGGAAAGCAGCGTCGGAACGACCAGGCCGACGCCCTTGCCGG
AGCGCGTCGGCGCGTAGGTCAAGACGTGCTCGGGGCCGTTGTGCCGCAGGTAGTGGAACTTGCCGTCCTT
GTCCTGCCAGCCGCCCACATAGACGCCGCTGGAAGTGGGCGGGTGTTTGCCTGACACCAGCTCGACGACG
GTGCGCGGCCGGGGCAGCAGGCCGGCGGCCTGTATGTCCTTCTTGTCGGCCCAGCGGGCCGAACCGTGCA
GATAGTCGTTCGCCTTGCCGGTGTTCGCCTTGACCATCTGCGTGACGGCCGTGCCCAGCAGGCCCACGGT
CGAAACGACCATACCCATGCTGGCCGCGCGCATGAAATCGTCGGGATATTGGCCGTACCACTTGCCGGCC
CATTGAAGGATCGACCAGGGCGTGTAGACGTGGTTGATATTCCAGCCAAGTCCGGCCTGATACTGGAAGG
AATGGGCGAAATATTGCGTCGCGGTCTGCAAGCCTGCCCCAAGGGACAGGCCGGCGAGGATGGGAACGGT
CTTGCTGGCCTTCGGTTTTTTCGCCCGTATCTGTGGCCCCACGGCGTTGTTTCGGTTCTTCATCTACTCC
TACCTCGGGTAGTTTTAAGGGAGCCTCGCGGGGTCACGGTGACGGGATCACCGATGGCGAGGCGCTTCAT
GCGTTGCACCGTGGCCTTATCGACGGGCAGCACCAGAATCTCGTCGTTTTCTTTCCTCAACAGGGCCAGC
GCCTGGTCCTCGACGTTCCGGGTGCCTGCATAGGACAGCGCACCAACATAATCAGTATATCGTGCATGCT
TCGGTATATCGAAGCCGTTTAGCCGCTTTTGCTCGCGCTCGGCAACATATTTCTCGGCCGCCGCGATCTG
TTCGGGCTTTAGCCCTCTTCCTGGCCCAGAAACTCCCCGTCGCAGTGCGTGAGCTGGTTCGGCTCCTTGC
TGCTCCACGTGACCAGGAACATCACGCGGCAATAGCATTTCAGCTCCGCCGGCGATGCGAACCACACCGA
GTTGGGACAGCGCTCGCAAACGGTTTTGGCTTTGGGGCGGCGGCTTTCGTCCAATGCGTCCAACGTTGGG
CTTGCGGAGTGCGACGGTTCCGCCGGCGCTGACGGCGCGAGCGTCCCGTCGGTCGCCGTCGCCGCCTGTG
GCGTTGAGGGTGGTTCTGGCTGCGGCAGGTCGAATGCCTCCATCGCCGCCGCGATCTCTTCGTCCGTCAT
TTCGTTCGGGTTGCTCATGTGCTTGCTCCTTCGTCAGTAGTTCTTGACGGCGGCGCTCAAGGGCGGCGTC
GTCAAAGGTGATTGCCAGACGGCCAGCGGCGGCCGCCTGCGCGATCCGCTCCTTGAACTCTGCTGTGCCG
TTGACGGTGATCCGGTCGCCGAAGCGCTCCATTGCCAGGCGCAGGGCGGCGTCCAGGCCGTCCGTGGTGG
CCTCGCGCGAGACTTGCAGGCGGTCGCCGTCGTCGCGGACGGCGCTGCTGCCGACGCGATAGATGATGGT
TCCCTTCTTCGTGATGTTGTCCGTCACGGCCGCATGGCCCGGCTTGGCCTCGCCGCTGCCCTGGATGGTG
TTGCCCTTGAGGTCGCTGCGGCCCTCGCGTGCGCGCAGCGCGGCCAGGGCCTTGTCGTCGCCCTTCATCG
CCTCGGCCTTGAGCCAGTCGGCCCACGCGCGGCGCTGCGTGCGCTCCTGGACCGCCTGACGGCCCTGCCG
GTACTCGCGGTTGATCTTGTCCGGGTCGGCGCGCAGAGCCTTGTGCGCCTGCGCGTACATCAGTCGCTTT
GCAATGCGCCCCTCGCCCAGCAGCTTGATAGCGGCGCGGCGCAGCCGGTTGCTGCGCATCGCGGCTTCAA
TCAGGCGGTCACGACGCCGGCGCAGCGTGTCCAGCTCGCCCTTGCGCACGGCCCCCATTTCCTGGCGTTC
AGACTGATACCGGGCGTATAGCTCGGTGGTGTCGATGCGGGTCTTGAGCGGCTTCGCTCGATACTCCCGC
CGCCGGGGGGCTTCGCCGCCCTCGGCTGGCGTGAATGCCCCGAATCGGGCTTCGAGCTTCGGCTTGGACA
GGTCGCGCGAAACGGTGCTGGCCTTGACCGTCGTGCCGTCGCCGGCCTCGAAGATGAAGCCGTTTCCGCG
CTCGCGCAGCTTAAGCCCGTTTTCCCGCAGGACGCGGTGCAGGTCCTCCCAGGATTGCGCCGCTTGCAGC
TCCGGCAGGCATTCGCGCTTGATCCAGCCGACCAGGCTTTCCACGCCCGCGTGCCGCTCCATGTCGTTCG
CGCGGTTCTCGGAAACGCGCTGCCGCGTTTCGTGATTGTCACGCTCAAGCCCGTAGTCCCGTTCGAGCGT
CGCGCAGAGGTCAGCGAGGGCGCGGTAGGCCCGATACGGCTCATGGATGGTGTTTCGGGTCGGGTGAATC
TTGTTGATGGCGATATGGATGTGCAGGTTGTCGGTGTCGTGATGCACGGCACTGACGCGCTGATGCTCGG
CGAAGCCAAGCCCAGCGCAGATGCGGTCCTCAATCGCGCGCAACGTCTCCGCGTCGGGCTTCTCTCCCGC
GCGGAAGCTAACCAGCAGGTGATAGGTCTTGTCGGCCTCGGAACGGGTGTTGCCGTGCTGGGTCGCCATC
ACCTCGGCCATGACAGCGGGCAGGGTGTTTGCCTCGCAATTCGTGACGCGCACGTGACCCAGGCGCTCGG
TCTTGCCTTGCTCGTCGGTGATGTACTTCACCAGCTCCGCGAAGTCGCTCTTCTTGATGGAGCGCATGGG
GACGTGCTTGGCAATCACGCGCACCCCCCGGCCGTTTTAGCGGCTAAAAAAGTCATGGCTCTGCCCTCGG
GCGGACCACGCCCATCATGACCTTGCCAAGCTCGTCCTGCTTCTCTTCGATCTTCGCCAGCAGGGCGAGG
ATCGTGGCATCACCGAACCGCGCCGTGCGCGGGTCGTCGGTGAGCCAGAGTTTCAGCAGGCCGCCCAGGC
GGCCCAGGTCGCCATTGATGCGGGCCAGCTCGCGGACGTGCTCATAGTCCACGACGCCCGTGATTTTGTA
GCCCTGGCCGACGGCCAGCAGGTAGGCCGACAGGCTCATGCCGGCCGCCGCCGCCTTTTCCTCAATCGCT
CTTCGTTCGTCTGGAAGGCAGTACACCTTGATAGGTGGGCTGCCCTTCCTGGTTGGCTTGGTTTCATCAG
CCATCCGCTTGCCCTCATCTGTTACGCCGGCGGTAGCCGGCCAGCCTCGCAGAGCAGGATTCCCGTTGAG
CACCGCCAGGTGCGAATAAGGGACAGTGAAGAAGGAACACCCGCTCGCGGGTGGGCCTACTTCACCTATC
CTGCCCGGCTGACGCCGTTGGATACACCAAGGAAAGTCTACACGAACCCTTTGGCAAAATCCTGTATATC
GTGCGAAAAAGGATGGATATACCGAAAAAATCGCTATAATGACCCCGAAGCAGGGTTATGCAGCGGAAAA
GCGCTGCTTCCCTGCTGTTTTGTGGAATATCTACCGACTGGAAACAGGCAAATGCAGGAAATTACTGAAC
TGAGGGGACAGGCGAGAGACGATGCCAAAGAGCTACACCGACGAGCTGGCCGAGTGGGTTGAATCCCGCG
CGGCCAAGAAGCGCCGGCGTGATGAGGCTGCGGTTGCGTTCCTGGCGGTGAGGGCGGATGTCGAGGCGGC
GTTAGCGTCCGGCTATGCGCTCGTCACCATTTGGGAGCACATGCGGGAAACGGGGAAGGTCAAGTTCTCC
TACGAGACGTTCCGCTCGCACGCCAGGCGGCACATCAAGGCCAAGCCCGCCGATGTGCCCGCACCGCAGG
CCAAGGCTGCGGAACCCGCGCCGGCACCCAAGACGCCGGAGCCACGGCGGCCGAAGCAGGGGGGCAAGGC
TGAAAAGCCGGCCCCCGCTGCGGCCCCGACCGGCTTCACCTTCAACCCAACACCGGACAAAAAGGATCTA
CTGTAATGGCGAAAATTCACATGGTTTTGCAGGGCAAGGGCGGGGTCGGCAAGTCGGCCATCGCCGCGAT
CATTGCGCAGTACAAGATGGACAAGGGGCAGACACCCTTGTGCATCGACACCGACCCGGTGAACGCGACG
TTCGAGGGCTACAAGGCCCTGAACGTCCGCCGGCTGAACATCATGGCCGGCGACGAAATTAACTCGCGCA
ACTTCGACACCCTGGTCGAGCTGATTGCGCCGACCAAGGATGACGTGGTGATCGACAACGGTGCCAGCTC
GTTCGTGCCTCTGTCGCATTACCTCATCAGCAACCAGGTGCCGGCTCTGCTGCAAGAAATGGGGCATGAG
CTGGTCATCCATACCGTCGTCACCGGCGGCCAGGCTCTCCTGGACACGGTGAGCGGCTTCGCCCAGCTCG
CCAGCCAGTTCCCGGCCGAAGCGCTTTTCGTGGTCTGGCTGAACCCGTATTGGGGGCCTATCGAGCATGA
GGGCAAGAGCTTTGAGCAGATGAAGGCGTACACGGCCAACAAGGCCCGCGTGTCGTCCATCATCCAGATT
CCGGCCCTCAAGGAAGAAACCTACGGCCGCGATTTCAGCGACATGCTGCAAGAGCGGCTGACGTTCGACC
AGGCGCTGGCCGATGAATCGCTCACGATCATGACGCGGCAACGCCTCAAGATCGTGCGGCGCGGCCTGTT
TGAACAGCTCGACGCGGCGGCCGTGCTATGAGCGACCAGATTGAAGAGCTGATCCGGGAGATTGCGGCCA
AGCACGGCATCGCCGTCGGCCGCGACGACCCGGTGCTGATCCTGCATACCATCAACGCCCGGCTCATGGC
CGACAGTGCGGCCAAGCAAGAGGAAATCCTTGCCGCGTTCAAGGAAGAGCTGGAAGGGATCGCCCATCGT
TGGGGCGAGGACGCCAAGGCCAAAGCGGAGCGGATGCTGAACGCGGCCCTGGCGGCCAGCAAGGACGCAA
TGGCGAAGGTAATGAAGGACAGCGCCGCGCAGGCGGCCGAAGCGATCCGCAGGGAAATCGACGACGGCCT
TGGCCGCCAGCTCGCGGCCAAGGTCGCGGACGCGCGGCGCGTGGCGATGATGAACATGATCGCCGGCGGC
ATGGTGTTGTTCGCGGCCGCCCTGGTGGTGTGGGCCTCGTTATGAATCGCAGAGGCGCAGATGAAAAAGC
CCGGCGTTGCCGGGCTTTGTTTTTGCGTTAGCTGGGCTTGTTTGACAGGCCCAAGCTCTGACTGCGCCCG
CGCTCGCGCTCCTGGGCCTGTTTCTTCTCCTGCTCCTGCTTGCGCATCAGGGCCTGGTGCCGTCGGGCTG
CTTCACGCATCGAATCCCAGTCGCCGGCCAGCTCGGGATGCTCCGCGCACATCTTGCGCGTCGCCAGTTC
CTCGATCTTGGGCGCGTGAATGCCCATGCCTTCCTTGATTTCGCGCACCATGTCCAGCCGCGTGTGCAGG
GTCTGCAAGCGGGCTTGCTGTTGGGCCTGCTGCTGCTGCCAGGCGGCCTTTGTACGCGGCAGGGACAGCA
AGCCGGGGGCATTGGACTGTAGCTGCTGCAAACGCGCCTGCTGACGGTCTACGAGCTGTTCTAGGCGGTC
CTCGATGCGCTCCACCTGGTCATGCTTTGCCTGCACGTAGAGCGCAAGGGTCTGCTGGTAGGTCTGCTCG
ATGGGCGCGGATTCTAAGAGGGCCTGCTGTTCCGTCTCGGCCTCCTGGGCCGCCTGTAGCAAATCCTCGC
CGCTGTTGCCGCTGGACTGCTTTACTGCCGGGGACTGCTGTTGCCCTGCTCGCGCCGTCGTCGCAGTTCG
GCTTGCCCCCACTCGATTGACTGCTTCATTTCGAGCCGCAGCGATGCGATCTCGGATTGCGTCAACGGAC
GGGGCAGCGCGGAGGTGTCCGGCTTCTCCTTGGGTGAGTCGGTCGATGCCATAGCCAAAGGTTTCCTTCC
AAAATGCGTCCATTGCTGGACCGTGTTTCTCATTGATGCCCGCAAGCATCTTCGGCTTGACCGCCAGGTC
AAGCGCGCCTTCATGGGCGGTCATGACGGACGCCGCCATGACCTTGCCGCCGTTGTTCTCGATGTAGCCG
CGTAATGAGGCAATGGTGCCGCCCATCGTCAGCGTGTCATCGACAACGATGTACTTCTGGCCGGGGATCA
CCTCCCCCTCGAAAGTCGGGTTGAACGCCAGGCGATGATCTGAACCGGCTCCGGTTCGGGCGACCTTCTC
CCGCTGCACAATGTCCGTTTCGACCTCAAGGCCAAGGCGGTCGGCCAGAACGACCGCCATCATGGCCGGA
ATCTTGTTGTTCCCCGCCGCCTCGACGGCGAGGACTGGAACGATGCGGGGCTTGTCGTCGCCGATCAGCG
TCTTGAGCTGGGCAACAGTGTCGTCCGAAATCAGGCGCTCGACCAAATTAAGCGCCGCTTCCGCGTCGCC
CTGCTTCGCAGCCTGGTATTCAGGCTCGTTGGTCAAAGAACCAAGGTCGCCGTTGCGAACCACCTTCGGG
AAGTCTCCCCACGGTGCGCGCTCGGCTCTGCTGTAGCTGCTCAAGACGCCTCCCTTTTTAGCCGCTAAAA
CTCTAACGAGTGCGCCCGCGACTCAACTTGACGCTTTCGGCACTTACCTGTGCCTTGCCACTTGCGTCAT
AGGTGATGCTTTTCGCACTCCCGATTTCAGGTACTTTATCGAAATCTGACCGGGCGTGCATTACAAAGTT
CTTCCCCACCTGTTGGTAAATGCTGCCGCTATCTGCGTGGACGATGCTGCCGTCGTGGCGCTGCGACTTA
TCGGCCTTTTGGGCCATATAGATGTTGTAAATGCCAGGTTTCAGGGCCCCGGCTTTATCTACCTTCTGGT
TCGTCCATGCGCCTTGGTTCTCGGTCTGGACAATTCTTTGCCCATTCATGACCAGGAGGCGGTGTTTCAT
TGGGTGACTCCTGACGGTTGCCTCTGGTGTTAAACGTGTCCTGGTCGCTTGCCGGCTAAAAAAAAGCCGA
CCTCGGCAGTTCGAGGCCGGCTTTCCCTAGAGCCGGGCGCGTCAAGGTTGTTCCATCTATTTTAGTGAAC
TGCGTTCGATTTATCAGTTACTTTCCTCCCGCTTTGTGTTTCCTCCCACTCGTTTCCGCGTCTAGCCGAC
CCCTCAACATAGCGGCCTCTTCTTGGGCTGCCTTTGCCTCTTGCCGCGCTTCGTCACGCTCGGCTTGCAC
CGTCGTAAAGCGCTCGGCCTGCCTGGCCGCCTCTTGCGCCGCCAACTTCCTTTGCTCCTGGTGGGCCTCG
GCGTCGGCCTGCGCCTTCGCTTTCACCGCTGCCAACTCCGTGCGCAAACTCTCCGCTTCGCGCCTGGTGG
CGTCGCGCTCGCCGCGAAGCGCCTGCATTTCCTGGTTGGCCGCGTCCAGGGTCTTGCGGCTCTCTTCTTT
GAATGCGCGGGCGTCCTGGTGAGCGTAGTCCAGCTCGGCGCGCAGCTCCTGCGCTCGACGCTCCACCTCG
TCGGCCCGCTGCGTCGCCAGCGCGGCCCGCTGCTCGGCTCCTGCCAGGGCGGTGCGTGCTTCGGCCAGGG
CTTGCCGCTGGCGTGCGGCCAGCTCGGCCGCCTCGGCGGCCTGCTGCTCTAGCAATGTAACGCGCGCCTG
GGCTTCTTCCAGCTCGCGGGCCTGCGCCTCGAAGGCGTCGGCCAGCTCCCCGCGCACGGCTTCCAACTCG
TTGCGCTCACGATCCCAGCCGGCTTGCGCTGCCTGCAACGATTCATTGGCAAGGGCCTGGGCGGCTTGCC
AGAGGGCGGCCACGGCCTGGTTGCCGGCCTGCTGCACCGCGTCCGGCACCTGGACTGCCAGCGGGGCGGC
CTGCGCCGTGTGCTGGCGTCGCCATTCGCGCATGCCGGCGCTGGCGTCGTTCATGTTGACGCGGGCGGCC
TTACGCACTGCATCCACGGTCGGGAAGTTCTCCCGGTCGCCTTGCTCGAACAGCTCGTCCGCAGCCGCAA
AAATGCGGTCGCGCGTCTCTTTGTTCAGTTCCATGTTGGCTCCGGTAATTGGTAAGAATAATAATACTCT
TACCTACCTTATCAGCGCAAGAGTTTAGCTGAACAGTTCTCGACTTAACGGCAGGTTTTTTAGCGGCTGA
AGGGCAGGCAAAAAAAGCCCCGCACGGTCGGCGGGGGCAAAGGGTCAGCGGGAAGGGGATTAGCGGGCGT
CGGGCTTCTTCATGCGTCGGGGCCGCGCTTCTTGGGATGGAGCACGACGAAGCGCGCACGCGCATCGTCC
TCGGCCCTATCGGCCCGCGTCGCGGTCAGGAACTTGTCGCGCGCTAGGTCCTCCCTGGTGGGCACCAGGG
GCATGAACTCGGCCTGCTCGATGTAGGTCCACTCCATGACCGCATCGCAGTCGAGGCCGCGTTCCTTCAC
CGTCTCTTGCAGGTCGCGGTACGCCCGCTCGTTGAGCGGCTGGTAACGGGCCAATTGGTCGTAAATGGCT
GTCGGCCATGAGCGGCCTTTCCTGTTGAGCCAGCAGCCGACGACGAAGCCGGCAATGCAGGCCCCTGGCA
CAACCAGGCCGACGCCGGGGGCAGGGGATGGCAGCAGCTCGCCAACCAGGAACCCCGCCGCGATGATGCC
GATGCCGGTCAACCAGCCCTTGAAACTATCCGGCCCCGAAACACCCCTGCGCATTGCCTGGATGCTGCGC
CGGATAGCTTGCAACATCAGGAGCCGTTTCTTTTGTTCGTCAGTCATGGTCCGCCCTCACCAGTTGTTCG
TATCGGTGTCGGACGAACTGAAATCGCAAGAGCTGCCGGTATCGGTCCAGCCGCTGTCCGTGTCGCTGCT
GCCGAAGCACGGCGAGGGGTCCGCGAACGCCGCAGACGGCGTATCCGGCCGCAGCGCATCGCCCAGCATG
GCCCCGGTCAGCGAGCCGCCGGCCAGGTAGCCCAGCATGGTGCTGTTGGTCGCCCCGGCCACCAGGGCCG
ACGTGACGAAATCGCCGTCATTCCCTCTGGATTGTTCGCTGCTCGGCGGGGCAGTGCGCCGCGCCGGCGG
CGTCGTGGATGGCTCGGGTTGGCTGGCCTGCGACGGCCGGCGAAAGGTGCGCAGCAGCTCGTTATCGACC
GGCTGCGGCGTCGGGGCCGCCGCCTTGCGCTGCGGTCGGTGTTCCTTCTTCGGCTCGCGCAGCTTGAACA
GCATGATCGCGGAAACCAGCAGCAACGCCGCGCCTACGCCTCCCGCGATGTAGAACAGCATCGGATTCAT
TCTTCGGTCCTCCTTGTAGCGGAACCGTTGTCTGTGCGGCGCGGGTGGCCCGCGCCGCTGTCTTTGGGGA
TCAGCCCTCGATGAGCGCGACCAGTTTCACGTCGGCAAGGTTCGCCTCGAACTCCTGGCCGTCGTCCTCG
TACTTCAACCAGGCATAGCCTTCCGCCGGCGGCCGACGGTTGAGGATAAGGCGGGCAGGGCGCTCGTCGT
GCTCGACCTGGACGATGGCCTTTTTCAGCTTGTCCGGGTCCGGCTCCTTCGCGCCCTTTTCCTTGGCGTC
CTTACCGTCCTGGTCGCCGTCCTCGCCGTCCTGGCCGTCGCCGGCCTCCGCGTCACGCTCGGCATCAGTC
TGGCCGTTGAAGGCATCGACGGTGTTGGGATCGCGGCCCTTCTCGTCCAGGAACTCGCGCAGCAGCTTGA
CCGTGCCGCGCGTGATTTCCTGGGTGTCGTCGTCAAGCCACGCCTCGACTTCCTCCGGGCGCTTCTTGAA
GGCCGTCACCAGCTCGTTCACCACGGTCACGTCGCGCACGCGGCCGGTGTTGAACGCATCGGCGATCTTC
TCCGGCAGGTCCAGCAGCGTGACGTGCTGGGTGATGAACGCCGGCGACTTGCCGATTTCCTTGGCGATAT
CGCCTTTCTTCTTGCCCTTCGCCAGCTCGCGGCCAATGAAGTCGGCAATTTCGCGCGGGGTCAGCTCGTT
GCGTTGCAGGTTCTCGATAACCTGGTCGGCTTCGTTGTAGTCGTTGTCGATGAACGCCGGGATGGACTTC
TTGCCGGCCCACTTCGAGCCACGGTAGCGGCGGGCGCCGTGATTGATGATATAGCGGCCCGGCTGCTCCT
GGTTCTCGCGCACCGAAATGGGTGACTTCACCCCGCGCTCTTTGATCGTGGCACCGATTTCCGCGATGCT
CTCCGGGGAAAAGCCGGGGTTGTCGGCCGTCCGCGGCTGATGCGGATCTTCGTCGATCAGGTCCAGGTCC
AGCTCGATAGGGCCGGAACCGCCCTGAGACGCCGCAGGAGCGTCCAGGAGGCTCGACAGGTCGCCGATGC
TATCCAACCCCAGGCCGGACGGCTGCGCCGCGCCTGCGGCTTCCTGAGCGGCCGCAGCGGTGTTTTTCTT
GGTGGTCTTGGCTTGAGCCGCAGTCATTGGGAAATCTCCATCTTCGTGAACACGTAATCAGCCAGGGCGC
GAACCTCTTTCGATGCCTTGCGCGCGGCCGTTTTCTTGATCTTCCAGACCGGCACACCGGATGCGAGGGC
ATCGGCGATGCTGCTGCGCAGGCCAACGGTGGCCGGAATCATCATCTTGGGGTACGCGGCCAGCAGCTCG
GCTTGGTGGCGCGCGTGGCGCGGATTCCGCGCATCGACCTTGCTGGGCACCATGCCAAGGAATTGCAGCT
TGGCGTTCTTCTGGCGCACGTTCGCAATGGTCGTGACCATCTTCTTGATGCCCTGGATGCTGTACGCCTC
AAGCTCGATGGGGGACAGCACATAGTCGGCCGCGAAGAGGGCGGCCGCCAGGCCGACGCCAAGGGTCGGG
GCCGTGTCGATCAGGCACACGTCGAAGCCTTGGTTCGCCAGGGCCTTGATGTTCGCCCCGAACAGCTCGC
GGGCGTCGTCCAGCGACAGCCGTTCGGCGTTCGCCAGTACCGGGTTGGACTCGATGAGGGCGAGGCGCGC
GGCCTGGCCGTCGCCGGCTGCGGGTGCGGTTTCGGTCCAGCCGCCGGCAGGGACAGCGCCGAACAGCTTG
CTTGCATGCAGGCCGGTAGCAAAGTCCTTGAGCGTGTAGGACGCATTGCCCTGGGGGTCCAGGTCGATCA
CGGCAACCCGCAAGCCGCGCTCGAAAAAGTCGAAGGCAAGATGCACAAGGGTCGAAGTCTTGCCGACGCC
GCCTTTCTGGTTGGCCGTGACCAAAGTTTTCATCGTTTGGTTTCCTGTTTTTTCTTGGCGTCCGCTTCCC
ACTTCCGGACGATGTACGCCTGATGTTCCGGCAGAACCGCCGTTACCCGCGCGTACCCCTCGGGCAAGTT
CTTGTCCTCGAACGCGGCCCACACGCGATGCACCGCTTGCGACACTGCGCCCCTGGTCAGTCCCAGCGAC
GTTGCGAACGTCGCCTGTGGCTTCCCATCGACTAAGACGCCCCGCGCTATCTCGATGGTCTGCTGCCCCA
CTTCCAGCCCCTGGATCGCCTCCTGGAACTGGCTTTCGGTAAGCCGTTTCTTCATGGATAACACCCATAA
TTTGCTCCGCGCCTTGGTTGAACATAGCGGTGACAGCCGCCAGCACATGAGAGAAGTTTAGCTAAACATT
TCTCGCACGTCAACACCTTTAGCCGCTAAAACTCGTCCTTGGCGTAACAAAACAAAAGCCCGGAAACCGG
GCTTTCGTCTCTTGCCGCTTATGGCTCTGCACCCGGCTCCATCACCAACAGGTCGCGCACGCGCTTCACT
CGGTTGCGGATCGACACTGCCAGCCCAACAAAGCCGGTTGCCGCCGCCGCCAGGATCGCGCCGATGATGC
CGGCCACACCGGCCATCGCCCACCAGGTCGCCGCCTTCCGGTTCCATTCCTGCTGGTACTGCTTCGCAAT
GCTGGACCTCGGCTCACCATAGGCTGACCGCTCGATGGCGTATGCCGCTTCTCCCCTTGGCGTAAAACCC
AGCGCCGCAGGCGGCATTGCCATGCTGCCCGCCGCTTTCCCGACCACGACGCGCGCACCAGGCTTGCGGT
CCAGACCTTCGGCCACGGCGAGCTGCGCAAGGACATAATCAGCCGCCGACTTGGCTCCACGCGCCTCGAT
CAGCTCTTGCACTCGCGCGAAATCCTTGGCCTCCACGGCCGCCATGAATCGCGCACGCGGCGAAGGCTCC
GCAGGGCCGGCGTCGTGATCGCCGCCGAGAATGCCCTTCACCAAGTTCGACGACACGAAAATCATGCTGA
CGGCTATCACCATCATGCAGACGGATCGCACGAACCCGCTGAATTCACCCCCGAACACGAGCACGGCACC
CGCGACCACTATGCCAAGAATGCCCAAGGTAAAAATTGCCGGCCCCGCCATGAAGTCCGTGAATGCCCCG
ACGGCCGAAGTGAAGGGCAGGCCGCCACCCAGGCCGCCGCCCTCACTGCCCGGCACCTGGTCGCTGAATG
TCGATGCCAGCACCTGCGGCACGTCAATGCTTCCGGGCGTCGCGCTCGGGCTGATCGCCCATCCCGTTAC
TGCCCCGATCCCGGCAATGGCAAGGACTGCCAGCGCCGCGATGAGGAAGCGGGTGCCCCGCTTCTTCATC
TTCGCGCCTCGGGCCTCGAGGCCGCCTACCTGGGCGAAAACATCGGTGTTTGTGGCATTCATACGGACTC
CTGTTGGGCCAGCTCGCGCACGGGCTGGCGGGTCAGCTTGGCTTGAAGATCGCCACGCATTGCGGCGATC
TGCTTCTCGGCATCCTTGCGCTTCTGCACGCCTTCCTGCTGGATGCGAATAACGTCCTCGACGGTCTTGA
TGAGCGTCGTCTGAACCTGCTTGAGCGTGTCCACGTCGATCACCAGGCGTTGGTTCTCCTTCGCCGTCTC
GACGGACGTGCGATGCAGCAGGGCCGCATTGCGCTTCATCAGGTCGTTGGTGGTGTCGTCGATGGCCGTG
GCCAGTTCGACGGCGTTCTTCTGCTCGTTGAGGCTCAAGGCCAGCATGAATTGCCGCTTCCACGCCGGCA
CGGTGATTTCGCGGATGGTGTGGAATTTATCGACCAGCATCTGGTTGTTGGCCTGGATCATGCGGATGGT
CGGCAGGCTCTGCATGGCCGAATGTTGCAAGGCGATCAGGTCGCCGATGCGCTTGTCCAGGTTGGCAACC
ATCGCATCGAGGTCGGCCAGCTCCTGCACGCGGCCCGGGTCGTTCCCGACATTGCCGCGCAGACCCTCGG
CCTGCTCGCGCAGCTCGGCAAGGCGGACCTTGCCGGCCGCGATGTGGACGCCAAGAAGGCGGTGTTCCTC
GCGCACGGCTGCGAACATTTCGTCGAGCGAGGCATTGCGCTGCGCGATGCCTTGCTGGGTGGTCTGCACT
TCGCTGACCAGGTGTTCGATCTGCTCGCGGGTCGTGTCGAAGCGCGCCATGAAGCCCGTCGAACGGACGC
GGAAGCGGTCGATCAGCGGGCCAATCAGGGGCAGGCGGGAACGGTTGTCGGACAAAGGGCCGACGTTCAG
GGAACGGGCCTTGGCGACAACCTGGGTCAGTTTCTCGCCTGCTTCGTCCAGGTCGCTGTTGCGCACCTGG
TCCAGCAGGCTATCGGCGTAGCGGGACGTGTGCTCGGCCACGTCGCGGCCGAACTCGGCAACGGTCTGCG
GACTGCCGACCTCGATCCGCTGCGCGACCGCATGGACTTCCGGCACGTCGCTTTCCTGCAAGCCCAGCTC
GCGCAGGGTTGCCGGGGTCATGTCGAAGGCGACGATAGGGGCCTTGGCGTCGTGCGTCGTTTTCAGTGCG
TTCATAGGGTTCTCCCGCCGTGTTATTGGTTGATGCCTTCCAGGCTCTGCGAAAGGCTCCGCATGAGCGC
CTGGTGAGCTTTGGCCGCCTCGGCGACCATTGCCGGATTCATGTTCTTGGTGGTGATGAGCGCGAGGGTG
TGCTGACGCCAGACGGGCACCAGGACGGATGCCGTTTCAGAGAAGCGGTCCAGCATGTCCACGGCCTGCG
CCCGCGTGAGCTTCATCTGAGTGACGCTCATTTCATGGGACGCCATGAGGGTTGCCAGGTTGGCGAGCTT
GCGCGCGAAGCGTTCGCGCGGCTTGTCGAACTCGATCACGCCGGCCTTGGCCGCGCCGGCCTCGGGGTTC
TCGTCCAGGAACTCGCGCCCGGCTTGAATGTAGGCTCTGAGCCGGTCTACCTCGGCCTCATGCGTATTGA
GCATGTCATCCAAGGCGCGCAACGTGTCCCGCACGCGCTGCGCTACGCCCTCGGCTTCGTCCAGCAACTG
GTCGAGCGTCTTGCGGGCGACCTGATACCTCACCTGGCGTTCAACCTCACGGCCAAGCATCTTCTCGAAC
CAGGTAGGCTTTTCCGCGATCTTGCGGGGGTCCGCGTCGGCCAGCTTCGCCACGATCTGGCTGATTTTGT
CGGCCAGCGCGGCAACTGCGCCGTGCTCCATCAGATTCGACAGCTCGTTGAGGGAATCCGCCCCGTCGAT
GCCGGCCCCGTACTCGCCAATCGTCGCCGGCGACGCGAAGAGGGCGGGCAAAACCTCCCCCTTCAATCGC
GCCATGTTCACGCTTTGTTCTTCCATTCGATACACCCTCGCGGTGGGTTAATTGCTTTTCGATGGAAGAA
GTTTAGCTAAACTTTCTATCCCTCGTCAACACCTTTAGCCGCTAAAATTTGGGGACAGGTCATTTACAGA
AAGCCAGCTCACTCCTGGCGTTGCCCCTTGAGCGCCGCTAGGCGCGCAGCATCCTTCGCGCTGAGAAAGA
ACGTCATCAGCGGCCCGACCGTCTTGCTTGAACCGTCGGCAAAGCAAACATCCATCGAACAGCCTTGCGT
GTGGGGGTCCACGCCTTCGACCAGTTTCCAAGGGTCCATGCCCCAGCCCTCGGCCTCCGGATTGAACCAG
TACGCCGATGCGTCGCCGTTTAGGTCGCTGTCGGCGTAGTCCTTGACCAGCACGGCCACCCGCCCGGTCG
TCGGGCACACGTAGCCCGGCTGCTTAGGTTCCTGTCTTGGCATTGCTCAAAGCTCCTTGAAGGGGCCGCT
CTACAGCCCCTTGGGCTTGTAGAGCGACACGAAATAGGTGAGTGCGGTCAGTACCGCGAAATGCACCAGG
AACGTCCAGCCGGCATGAACGCCAAGGGTGTTCCAGTGGTACAGCATCCGCAGGAACTGAAAGAAAACGT
CGATAGAGATGATCCACTTCGCCACCGGCCACACCAGGACAGTAACGACCCATACAAAGCGGACCAGGGC
CTGGACACCCTTGGCAAAAGTGAACCGGGGCGGGGCCTTGCTCGGGGCCTCAACGCGCGGGGCAGGGGCC
TCGGCCTCCACTTCCACGCCTGGGAACTTGATAATCTTCGACATTGCTTGACCCTCCACGGCGATGCGTG
TTCAATTCGTCCAGCGCTCGCGCGCCTAGACCGTGATGTGACAGCATCGAGGTCAAGCGCCCCGGAGAAA
TCCGGGGCGTCATCCCTATGCCCCGTCCAACTCGGGAACCGGCTTTTCCCTGGTGCTCAACCTGGCCGGC
TCGACCCACTTGGTGACTTGCTGCCACTCGTTACCACTGCGAACGGCTACCCGAATCTGCACACGTTTAG
CCGCGATCTTCGTCACTATGCCAGCAACACAAACGGAATACCCGTACCCGCCGCGCGGGGTGTGCTGCCA
GTTCACCCTATCTCCTACTTGCATCATCATCCCCTGGCGTCAGTGACCGGCCCGGAATTTCGCCAAGTCG
ATTTCGTTGAAGGTCCAGCGCTGTTTCGCCCGTTCCTCCAACCTCGACGACTCCCGCATGACCTCGATGC
GCAGGCGCTCGACCTGGTGCATCAGCTCATCAGCGCGCCGCTGCTTCTCGGCAATAGCATTCCGCTGCGC
GACCAGCTCCTGGTCTACGTTCGGCAGCTCGTCGATCCACGGCATGAACTTATCGGTCATCGGATTGGCC
TCCGGTAATTGACCTGGGAATCTACCCGGCCTCAAAACAAGAATAGGGCATAATGCCCTAACTTGTCAAG
CAATTTTAGCTAAACAATTGAGGGGATTCAGCGAGGCGTCATGCTTGAAAACACCTTTCCCCTGGCGTGC
AATCAGCTTGTCCCGGCGGCAGCGCACTGCCGCAGCGCGGCCAGCAAGGTGCCTTGCTCGATCCGCTGTC
GTTCCTCCGGCGTAATGCAATCGCCGCAGATACCGCCCAGCTCTTCGCGCAGGGCGTCCGCCCCGATCAG
GCTGCGGCTAAGGGTCGAAATGGACTTACCGCAGCGGCGGCAATTGGTGGTGACAATCTCGATCTTGCGG
TTGGGCATGGCCCTATCTCCTTGAGAGAGGCCCGACCGTAGCCGGGCCTCGTTCCGTTACCAGCCTGCGC
GAGCCTTCGCGCGTTCGACTTCCTGGGTGGACCAGTGGCCCTTTGCTTCACCCTCCAGGGTGCAACCTTG
CAGGTACGCCTTGTGCCGCAGCTCTTCGGCCTGGCGGGTAAGCTCTGCCGCCTGCTCCATCAGCGCCGCG
ATCTGGTCACGACGGGCCAGAAAATCCGTGGCGGCCGCGCCGGGCAGCTCATCGAGCCAAGACATGATCT
TGCTTTTCATCGGGGTTGATCCTCCGGTTGCTGACCTGGGCGAAGTGCCCGGCCTTGGATTGCTATATTA
GGGCATTATGCCCTAGATAGTCAAGGAAATTTAGCTAAACAATTTGCGGCGGGCGCACGAAAAAACCCGG
CTTGCGGGCCGGGCTGCTGGCAGCATATCGCAACGATCAGGGTTGGCGGTTTTAGCCGCTAAAGTCCTCT
CCCTTGGCGTAAAGTCCTGCGGGCGTCAGCCCTGGCCTTTCCAGATCGCCCCAATCCCCGCTAGATCGCA
AAGGATCGCCCAGGCGGCATAGGGGATCGGCGAATCCTCGCCAACCCAACGCCGCACCGTGCGGTCGCCC
TTGGCACCCAAGCCCAAGATGCGCGCAGCCTGTCCGCCGGTGAGGCCGGCCAAGTGCAAGACTTCCCGGA
TTTCTGCGCCGGTCGGCTGCACCCAGCGTTCCGCCGGGCGCAGGCACTCAAGCCGGATATTCACGTCGCT
CATGCTGCTTTTCTCCTAATCGTTATCAAATGGCGGCCCGCAATTGGTCGTAGCCGTAGCACGACTCGAT
GCAACGCGGGTCATATTCACAAACCTTTCTACCGTTGCGATTGATGCGATAGCGCGGCGGCTTGTCGTCG
TGCGCCCACACCTGTCGCGTTTCGGGACTGATCTTCGTAATGATGACGTGCTTCCCGATTTCCTTGGCAA
AAACCGGGTGATGCACGCTCACAATCTCGCACCGCAGGCCAGGAAAGAACGTCGCCGGCCACGCCGGCGC
GTCCTCGTCCTTGGCCGGCTCCGGCTCCGGCTTGGCCGGTGTAACCGGCTCCCTGCGCTGCCCGGCCGGC
TCCTGAGCTTTCGCACGCGCGGCCGCGAGCTTCGCCTTGGCGCTGGCCGCCCATTTGCGGGCGATGAATG
CCTGGTGCGCCGGCAGCACGGCATCAACCCAGGCGAAGCCCGGCGGCAGTTCGTCCGGCTTCCGCCAGTC
CTCGACCACGGCCCGCACGCGGCGCGGCGGTGGCGTGATACCCGCGAGCCACGCCGGCAGTGGCTCGTCG
GCAAGGCGGTCCTGGTCGCGGGCGTCCAGATACCGGCGATGCGAGCGCAACAGGGCGCGCAAAACCCCGT
CCGCTACCTGGTCCACCGTCATGCCGCCGCGCGCATGGTCGTAATGGGACCGATAGCCCGTTTCGGAAAT
AAAAGGGGTCTGACGCTCAGTGGAACGAAAACTCACGTTAAGGGATTTTGGTCATGAGATTATCAAAAAG
GATCTTCACCTAGATCCTTTTAAATTAAAAATGAAGTTTTAAATCAATCTAAAGTATATATGAGTAAACT
TGGTCTGACAGTTACCAATGCTTAATCAGTGAGGCACCTATCTCAGCGATCTGTCTATTTCGTTCATCCA
TAGTTGCCTGACTCCCCGTCGTGTAGATAACTACGATACGGGAGGGCTTACCATCTGGCCCCAGTGCTGC
AATGATACCGCGAGATCCACGCTCACCGGCTCCAGATTTATCAGCAATAAACCAGCCAGCCGGAAGGGCC
GAGCGCAGAAGTGGTCCTGCAACTTTATCCGCCTCCATCCAGTCTATTAATCCACCTGGCGGCGTTGTGA
CAATTTACCGAACAACTCCGCGGCCGGGAAGCCGATCTCGGCTTGAACGAATTGTTAGGTGGCGGTACTT
GGGTCGATATCAAAGTGCATCACTTCTTCCCGTATGCCCAACTTTGTATAGAGAGCCACTGCGGGATCGT
CACCGTAATCTGCTTGCACGTAGATCACATAAGCACCAAGCGCGTTGGCCTCATGCTTGAGGAGATTGAT
GAGCGCGGTGGCAATGCCCTGCCTCCGGTGCTCTCCGGAGACTGCGAGATCATAGATATAGATCTCACTA
CGCGGCTGCTCAAACTTGGGCAGAACGTAAGCCGCGAGAGCGCCAACAACCGCTTCTTGGTCGAAGGCAG
CAAGCGCGATGAATGTCTTACTACGGAGCAAGTTCCCGAGGTAATCGGAGTCCGGCTGATGTTGGGAGTA
GGTGGCTACGTCTCCGAACTCACGACCGAAAAGATCAAGAGCAGCCCGCATGGATTTGACTTGGTCAGGG
CCGAGCCTACATGTGCGAATGATGCCCATACTTGAGCCACCTAACTTTGTTTTAGGGCGACTGCCCTGCT
GCGTAACATCGTTGCTGCTGCGTAACATCGTTGCTGCTCCATAACATCAAACATCGACCCACGGCGTAAC
GCGCTTGCTGCTTGGATGCCCGAGGCATAGACTGTACAAAAAAACAGTCATAACAAGCCATGAAAACCGC
CACTGCGCCGTTACCACCGCTGCGTTCGGTCAAGGTTCTGGACCAGTTGCGTGAGCGCATACGCTACTTG
CATTACAGTTTACGAACCGAACAGGCTTATGTCAACTGGGTTCGTGCCTTCATCCGTTTCCACGGTGTGC
GTCCATGGGCAAATATTATACGCAAGGCGACAAGGTGCTGATGCCGCTGGCGATTCAGGTTCATCATGCC
GTTTGTGATGGCTTCCATGTCGGCAGGAATTCGAATTCATACCCACCGGCTCCAACTGCGCGGCCTGCGG
CCTTGCCCCATCAATTTTTTTAATTTTCTCTGGGGAAAAGCCTCCGGCCTGCGGCCTGCGCGCTTCGCTT
GCCGGTTGGACACCAAGTGGAAGGCGGGTCAAGGCTCGCGCAGCGACCGCGCAGCGGCTTGGCCTTGACG
CGCCTGGAACGACCCAAGCCTATGCGAGTGGGGGCAGTCGAAGGGCGAAGCCCGCCCGCCTGCCCCCCGA
GCCTCACGG
